# Supplementary material for: Single-molecule chromatin configurations link transcription factor binding to expression in human cells
Source: bioRxiv preprint, doi:10.1101/2024.02.02.578660, version 1 (2024-02-04)
Supplement: Supplemental Plasmid Maps [file 578660_file02.zip › Plasmid Maps/pCL056.gb]

LOCUS       pCL056_AAVS1-puroR-[REC 7161 bp ds-DNA     circular     16-SEP-2023
DEFINITION  .
FEATURES             Location/Qualifiers
     protein_bind    283..304
                     /label="CAP binding site"
                     /ApEinfo_revcolor="#31849b"
                     /ApEinfo_fwdcolor="#31849b"
     promoter        319..324
                     /label="lac promoter"
                     /ApEinfo_revcolor="#c6c9d1"
                     /ApEinfo_fwdcolor="#c6c9d1"
     promoter        325..342
                     /label="lac promoter"
                     /ApEinfo_revcolor="#c6c9d1"
                     /ApEinfo_fwdcolor="#c6c9d1"
     promoter        343..349
                     /label="lac promoter"
                     /ApEinfo_revcolor="#c6c9d1"
                     /ApEinfo_fwdcolor="#c6c9d1"
     protein_bind    357..373
                     /label="lac operator"
                     /ApEinfo_revcolor="#31849b"
                     /ApEinfo_fwdcolor="#31849b"
     primer_bind     381..397
                     /label="M13 rev"
                     /ApEinfo_revcolor="#a020f0"
                     /ApEinfo_fwdcolor="#a020f0"
     promoter        418..436
                     /label="T3 promoter"
                     /ApEinfo_revcolor="#c6c9d1"
                     /ApEinfo_fwdcolor="#c6c9d1"
     misc_feature    471..1274
                     /label="left_arm"
                     /ApEinfo_revcolor="#b4abac"
                     /ApEinfo_fwdcolor="#b4abac"
     misc_feature    1281..1306
                     /label="SA"
                     /ApEinfo_revcolor="#b4abac"
                     /ApEinfo_fwdcolor="#b4abac"
     misc_feature    1306..1306
                     /label="this is the first nucleotide that contributes to a protein"
                     /ApEinfo_revcolor="#b4abac"
                     /ApEinfo_fwdcolor="#b4abac"
     CDS             1330..1383
                     /label="T2A"
                     /ApEinfo_revcolor="#ff9ccd"
                     /ApEinfo_fwdcolor="#ff9ccd"
     CDS             1330..1392
                     /label="Translation 1330-1392"
                     /translation="EGRGSLLTCGDVEENPGPRLE"
     CDS             1393..1992
                     /label="PuroR"
                     /ApEinfo_revcolor="#b7e6d7"
                     /ApEinfo_fwdcolor="#b7e6d7"
     CDS             1393..1992
                     /label="Translation 1393-1992"
                     /translation="MTEYKPTVRLATRDDVPRAVRTLAAAFADYPATRHTVDPDRHIERVTELQELFLTRVGLDIGKVWVADDGAAVAVWTTPESVEAGAVFAEIGPRMAELSGSRLAAQQQMEGLLAPHRPKEPAWFLATVGVSPDHQGKGLGSAVVLPGVEAAERAGVPAFLETSAPRNLPFYERLGFTVTADVEVPEGPRTWCMTRKPGA*"
     misc_feature    2030..2254
                     /label="polyA"
                     /ApEinfo_revcolor="#75c6a9"
                     /ApEinfo_fwdcolor="#75c6a9"
     misc_feature    2264..2563
                     /label="R2"
                     /ApEinfo_revcolor="#c6c9d1"
                     /ApEinfo_fwdcolor="#c6c9d1"
     misc_feature    2280..2309
                     /label="JMS overlap"
                     /ApEinfo_revcolor="#ff9ccd"
                     /ApEinfo_fwdcolor="#ff9ccd"
     misc_feature    2285..2314
                     /label="overlap"
                     /ApEinfo_revcolor="#b7e6d7"
                     /ApEinfo_fwdcolor="#b7e6d7"
     misc_feature    2310..2331
                     /label="RE Cloning Site"
                     /ApEinfo_revcolor="#c6c9d1"
                     /ApEinfo_fwdcolor="#c6c9d1"
     misc_feature    2327..2339
                     /label="overlap"
                     /ApEinfo_revcolor="#b7e6d7"
                     /ApEinfo_fwdcolor="#b7e6d7"
     misc_feature    2332..2361
                     /label="JMS overlap"
                     /ApEinfo_revcolor="#ff9ccd"
                     /ApEinfo_fwdcolor="#ff9ccd"
     misc_feature    2369..2427
                     /label="minCMV"
                     /ApEinfo_revcolor="#ffef86"
                     /ApEinfo_fwdcolor="#ffef86"
     regulatory      2440..2445
                     /label="Kozak sequence"
                     /ApEinfo_revcolor="#b4abac"
                     /ApEinfo_fwdcolor="#b4abac"
     CDS             2446..2508
                     /label="Igκ leader"
                     /ApEinfo_revcolor="#993366"
                     /ApEinfo_fwdcolor="#993366"
     misc_feature    2496..2515
                     /label="sgRNA_Sp"
                     /ApEinfo_revcolor="#b4abac"
                     /ApEinfo_fwdcolor="#b4abac"
     misc_feature    2502..2521
                     /label="sgRNA_Sa"
                     /ApEinfo_revcolor="#b4abac"
                     /ApEinfo_fwdcolor="#b4abac"
     primer          complement(2536..2563)
                     /label="cTF192"
                     /note="sequence: ATGTGTGAGTTTTGTCGGATCCGAGACG"
                     /ApEinfo_revcolor="#85dae9"
                     /ApEinfo_fwdcolor="#85dae9"
     CDS             2548..3228
                     /label="hIgG1-Fc"
                     /ApEinfo_revcolor="#faac61"
                     /ApEinfo_fwdcolor="#faac61"
     CDS             3229..3276
                     /label="Linker"
                     /ApEinfo_revcolor="#ffef86"
                     /ApEinfo_fwdcolor="#ffef86"
     CDS             3277..3306
                     /label="Myc"
                     /ApEinfo_revcolor="#ff9ccd"
                     /ApEinfo_fwdcolor="#ff9ccd"
     CDS             3307..3456
                     /label="PDGFRB Transmembrane Domain"
                     /ApEinfo_revcolor="#3366ff"
                     /ApEinfo_fwdcolor="#3366ff"
     CDS             3472..3525
                     /label="T2A"
                     /ApEinfo_revcolor="#ff9ccd"
                     /ApEinfo_fwdcolor="#ff9ccd"
     regulatory      3532..3537
                     /label="Kozak sequence"
                     /ApEinfo_revcolor="#b4abac"
                     /ApEinfo_fwdcolor="#b4abac"
     CDS             3538..3540
                     /label="Citrine"
                     /ApEinfo_revcolor="#b1ff67"
                     /ApEinfo_fwdcolor="#b1ff67"
     CDS             3538..4275
                     /label="Translation 3538-4275"
                     /translation="MVSKGEELFTGVVPILVELDGDVNGHKFSVSGEGEGDATYGKLTLKFICTTGKLPVPWPTLVTTFGYGLMCFARYPDHMKQHDFFKSAMPEGYVQERTIFFKDDGNYKTRAEVKFEGDTLVNRIELKGIDFKEDGNILGHKLEYNYNSHNVYIMADKQKNGIKVNFKIRHNIEDGSVQLADHYQQNTPIGDGPVLLPDNHYLSYQSALSKDPNEKRDHMVLLEFVTAAGITLGMDELYKPKKKRKV"
     CDS             3541..3543
                     /label="Citrine"
                     /ApEinfo_revcolor="#b1ff67"
                     /ApEinfo_fwdcolor="#b1ff67"
     CDS             3544..4254
                     /label="Citrine"
                     /ApEinfo_revcolor="#b1ff67"
                     /ApEinfo_fwdcolor="#b1ff67"
     CDS             4255..4275
                     /label="SV40 NLS"
                     /ApEinfo_revcolor="#993366"
                     /ApEinfo_fwdcolor="#993366"
     CDS             4276..4278
                     /label="Translation 4276-4278"
                     /translation="*"
     misc_feature    4281..4284
                     /label="SV40 pA"
                     /ApEinfo_revcolor="#85dae9"
                     /ApEinfo_fwdcolor="#85dae9"
     misc_feature    4285..4288
                     /label="SV40 pA"
                     /ApEinfo_revcolor="#a187be"
                     /ApEinfo_fwdcolor="#a187be"
     polyA_signal    4286..4407
                     /label="SV40 poly(A) signal"
                     /ApEinfo_revcolor="#b4abac"
                     /ApEinfo_fwdcolor="#b4abac"
     misc_feature    4289..4289
                     /label="SV40 pA"
                     /ApEinfo_revcolor="#85dae9"
                     /ApEinfo_fwdcolor="#85dae9"
     misc_feature    4290..4290
                     /label="SV40 pA"
                     /ApEinfo_revcolor="#a187be"
                     /ApEinfo_fwdcolor="#a187be"
     misc_feature    4291..4416
                     /label="SV40 pA"
                     /ApEinfo_revcolor="#85dae9"
                     /ApEinfo_fwdcolor="#85dae9"
     misc_feature    4450..4457
                     /label="Insertion from Gibson assembly"
                     /ApEinfo_revcolor="#b7e6d7"
                     /ApEinfo_fwdcolor="#b7e6d7"
     misc_feature    4473..5309
                     /label="right_arm"
                     /ApEinfo_revcolor="#b4abac"
                     /ApEinfo_fwdcolor="#b4abac"
     CDS             complement(5584..6375)
                     /label="AmpR"
                     /ApEinfo_revcolor="#b7e6d7"
                     /ApEinfo_fwdcolor="#b7e6d7"
     CDS             complement(6376..6444)
                     /label="AmpR"
                     /ApEinfo_revcolor="#b7e6d7"
                     /ApEinfo_fwdcolor="#b7e6d7"
     rep_origin      6568..7156
                     /label="ori"
                     /ApEinfo_revcolor="#ffef86"
                     /ApEinfo_fwdcolor="#ffef86"
ORIGIN
        1 cagcaacgcg gcctttttac ggttcctggc cttttgctgg ccttttgctc acatgttctt
       61 tcctgcgtta tcccctgatt ctgtggataa ccgtattacc gcctttgagt gagctgatac
      121 cgctcgccgc agccgaacga ccgagcgcag cgagtcagtg agcgaggaag cggaagagcg
      181 cccaatacgc aaaccgcctc tccccgcgcg ttggccgatt cattaatgca gctggcacga
      241 caggtttccc gactggaaag cgggcagtga gcgcaacgca attaatgtga gttagctcac
      301 tcattaggca ccccaggctt tacactttat gcttccggct cgtatgttgt gtggaattgt
      361 gagcggataa caatttcaca caggaaacag ctatgaccat gattacgcca agctcagaat
      421 taaccctcac taaagggact agtcctgcag gtttaaacga attcgccctt tgctttctct
      481 gaccagcatt ctctcccctg ggcctgtgcc gctttctgtc tgcagcttgt ggcctgggtc
      541 acctctacgg ctggcccaga tccttccctg ccgcctcctt caggttccgt cttcctccac
      601 tccctcttcc ccttgctctc tgctgtgttg ctgcccaagg atgctctttc cggagcactt
      661 ccttctcggc gctgcaccac gtgatgtcct ctgagcggat cctccccgtg tctgggtcct
      721 ctccgggcat ctctcctccc tcacccaacc ccatgccgtc ttcactcgct gggttccctt
      781 ttccttctcc ttctggggcc tgtgccatct ctcgtttctt aggatggcct tctccgacgg
      841 atgtctccct tgcgtcccgc ctccccttct tgtaggcctg catcatcacc gtttttctgg
      901 acaaccccaa agtaccccgt ctccctggct ttagccacct ctccatcctc ttgctttctt
      961 tgcctggaca ccccgttctc ctgtggattc gggtcacctc tcactccttt catttgggca
     1021 gctcccctac cccccttacc tctctagtct gtgctagctc ttccagcccc ctgtcatggc
     1081 atcttccagg ggtccgagag ctcagctagt cttcttcctc caacccgggc ccctatgtcc
     1141 acttcaggac agcatgtttg ctgcctccag ggatcctgtg tccccgagct gggaccacct
     1201 tatattccca gggccggtta atgtggctct ggttctgggt acttttatct gtcccctcca
     1261 ccccacagtg gggcaagctt ctgacctctt ctcttcctcc cacagggcct cgagagatct
     1321 ggcagcggag agggcagagg aagtcttcta acatgcggtg acgtggagga gaatcccggc
     1381 cctaggctcg agatgaccga gtacaagccc acggtgcgcc tcgccacccg cgacgacgtc
     1441 cccagggccg tacgcaccct cgccgccgcg ttcgccgact accccgccac gcgccacacc
     1501 gtcgatccgg accgccacat cgagcgggtc accgagctgc aagaactctt cctcacgcgc
     1561 gtcgggctcg acatcggcaa ggtgtgggtc gcggacgacg gcgccgcggt ggcggtctgg
     1621 accacgccgg agagcgtcga agcgggggcg gtgttcgccg agatcggccc gcgcatggcc
     1681 gagttgagcg gttcccggct ggccgcgcag caacagatgg aaggcctcct ggcgccgcac
     1741 cggcccaagg agcccgcgtg gttcctggcc accgtcggcg tctcgcccga ccaccagggc
     1801 aagggtctgg gcagcgccgt cgtgctcccc ggagtggagg cggccgagcg cgccggggtg
     1861 cccgccttcc tggagacctc cgcgccccgc aacctcccct tctacgagcg gctcggcttc
     1921 accgtcaccg ccgacgtcga ggtgcccgaa ggaccgcgca cctggtgcat gacccgcaag
     1981 cccggtgcct gatctagagg gcccgtttaa acccgctgat cagcctcgac tgtgccttct
     2041 agttgccagc catctgttgt ttgcccctcc cccgtgcctt ccttgaccct ggaaggtgcc
     2101 actcccactg tcctttccta ataaaatgag gaaattgcat cgcattgtct gagtaggtgt
     2161 cattctattc tggggggtgg ggtggggcag gacagcaagg gggaggattg ggaagacaat
     2221 agcaggcatg ctggggatgc ggtgggctct atggcttctg aggcggAaag aaccagctgg
     2281 gggctagcaa agcctaggaa cagctgcatA CGCGTctacc gatgcGGTAC Cagctatgtg
     2341 caggtagggc tgtacagtgg gaatgcatGT AGGCGTGTAC GGTGGGAGGT CTATATAAGC
     2401 AGAGCTCGTT TAGTGAACCG TCAGATCcca ccgcggtggg ccaccATGGA GACAGACACA
     2461 CTCCTGCTAT GGGTACTGCT GCTCTGGGTT CCAGGTTCCA CTGGTGACGC TAGCGAGACG
     2521 GGCGGATCAG GCGGTCGTCT CGGATCCGAC AAAACTCACA CATGCCCACC GTGCCCAGCA
     2581 CCTGAACTCC TGGGGGGACC GTCAGTCTTC CTCTTCCCCC CAAAACCCAA GGACACCCTC
     2641 ATGATCTCCC GGACCCCTGA GGTCACATGC GTGGTGGTGG ACGTGAGCCA CGAAGACCCT
     2701 GAGGTCAAGT TCAACTGGTA CGTGGACGGC GTGGAGGTGC ATAATGCCAA GACAAAGCCG
     2761 CGGGAGGAGC AGTACAACAG CACGTACCGT GTGGTCAGCG TCCTCACCGT CCTGCACCAG
     2821 GACTGGCTGA ATGGCAAGGA GTACAAGTGC AAGGTCTCCA ACAAAGCCCT CCCAGCCCCC
     2881 ATCGAGAAAA CCATCTCCAA AGCCAAAGGG CAGCCCCGAG AACCACAGGT CTACACCCTG
     2941 CCCCCATCCC GGGAGGAGAT GACCAAGAAC CAGGTCAGCC TGACCTGCCT GGTCAAAGGC
     3001 TTCTATCCCA GCGACATCGC CGTGGAGTGG GAGAGCAATG GGCAGCCGGA GAACAACTAC
     3061 AAGACCACGC CTCCCGTGCT GGACTCCGAC GGCTCCTTCT TCCTCTACAG CAAGCTCACC
     3121 GTGGACAAGA GCAGGTGGCA GCAGGGGAAC GTCTTCTCAT GCTCCGTGAT GCACGAGGCT
     3181 CTGCACAACC ACTACACGCA GAAGAGCCTC TCCCTGTCTC CGGGTAAAGG AGGAGGTGGA
     3241 AGCGGAGGAG GAGGAAGCGG AGGAGGAGGT AGCggaGAAC AAAAACTCAT CTCAGAAGAG
     3301 GATCTGAATG CTGTGGGCCA GGACACGCAG GAGGTCATCG TGGTGCCACA CTCCTTGCCC
     3361 TTTAAGGTGG TGGTGATCTC AGCCATCCTG GCCCTGGTGG TGCTCACCAT CATCTCCCTT
     3421 ATCATCCTCA TCATGCTTTG GCAGAAGAAG CCACGTtgta caGGCAGTGG AGAGGGCAGA
     3481 GGAAGTCTGC TAACATGCGG TGACGTCGAG GAGAATCCTG GCCCAccggt cgccaccatg
     3541 gtgagcaagg gcgaggagct gttcaccggg gtggtgccca tcctggtcga gctggacggc
     3601 gacgtaaacg gccacaagtt cagcgtgtcc ggcgagggcg agggcgatgc cacctacggc
     3661 aagctgaccc tgaagttcat ctgcaccacc ggcaagctgc ccgtgccctg gcccaccctc
     3721 gtgaccacct tcggctacgg cctgatgtgc ttcgcccgct accccgacca catgaagcag
     3781 cacgacttct tcaagtccgc catgcccgaa ggctacgtcc aggagcgcac catcttcttc
     3841 aaggacgacg gcaactacaa gacccgcgcc gaggtgaagt tcgagggcga caccctggtg
     3901 aaccgcatcg agctgaaggg catcgacttc aaggaggacg gcaacatcct ggggcacaag
     3961 ctggagtaca actacaacag ccacaacgtc tatatcatgg ccgacaagca gaagaacggc
     4021 atcaaggtga acttcaagat ccgccacaac atcgaggacg gcagcgtgca gctcgccgac
     4081 cactaccagc agaacacccc catcggcgac ggccccgtgc tgctgcccga caaccactac
     4141 ctgagctacc agtccgccct gagcaaagac cccaacgaga agcgcgatca catggtcctg
     4201 ctggagttcg tgaccgccgc cgggatcact ctcggcatgg acgagctgta caagCCAAAA
     4261 AAGAAGAGAA AGGTAtagtt aactaaactt gtttattgca gcttataatg gttacaaata
     4321 aagcaatagc atcacaaatt tcacaaataa agcatttttt tcactgcatt ctagttgtgg
     4381 tttgtccaaa ctcatcaatg tatcttatca tgtctgCAta tgtaaattgt aagcgtctcg
     4441 gcctctagaG TCGAGATgac attgattatt gaactaggga caggattggt gacagaaaag
     4501 ccccatcctt aggcctcctc cttcctagtc tcctgatatt gggtctaacc cccacctcct
     4561 gttaggcaga ttccttatct ggtgacacac ccccatttcc tggagccatc tctctccttg
     4621 ccagaacctc taaggtttgc ttacgatgga gccagagagg atcctgggag ggagagcttg
     4681 gcagggggtg ggagggaagg gggggatgcg tgacctgccc ggttctcagt ggccaccctg
     4741 cgctaccctc tcccagaacc tgagctgctc tgacgcggct gtctggtgcg tttcactgat
     4801 cctggtgctg cagcttcctt acacttccca agaggagaag cagtttggaa aaacaaaatc
     4861 agaataagtt ggtcctgagt tctaactttg gctcttcacc tttctagtcc ccaatttata
     4921 ttgttcctcc gtgcgtcagt tttacctgtg agataaggcc agtagccagc cccgtcctgg
     4981 cagggctgtg gtgaggaggg gggtgtccgt gtggaaaact ccctttgtga gaatggtgcg
     5041 tcctaggtgt tcaccaggtc gtggccgcct ctactccctt tctctttctc catccttctt
     5101 tccttaaaga gtccccagtg ctatctggga catattcctc cgcccagagc agggtcccgc
     5161 ttccctaagg ccctgctctg ggcttctggg tttgagtcct tggcaagccc aggagaggcg
     5221 ctcaggcttc cctgtccccc ttcctcgtcc accatctcat gcccctggct ctcctgcccc
     5281 ttccctacag gggttcctgg ctctgctctt cgccttcttg acgagttctt ctgaattatt
     5341 aacgcttaca atttcctgat gcggtatttt ctccttacgc atctgtgcgg tatttcacac
     5401 cgcatcaggt ggcacttttc ggggaaatgt gcgcggaacc cctatttgtt tatttttcta
     5461 aatacattca aatatgtatc cgctcatgag attatcaaaa aggatcttca cctagatcct
     5521 tttaaattaa aaatgaagtt ttaaatcaat ctaaagtata tatgagtaaa cttggtctga
     5581 cagttaccaa tgcttaatca gtgaggcacc tatctcagcg atctgtctat ttcgttcatc
     5641 catagttgcc tgactccccg tcgtgtagat aactacgata cgggagggct taccatctgg
     5701 ccccagtgct gcaatgatac cgcgagaccc acgctcaccg gctccagatt tatcagcaat
     5761 aaaccagcca gccggaaggg ccgagcgcag aagtggtcct gcaactttat ccgcctccat
     5821 ccagtctatt aattgttgcc gggaagctag agtaagtagt tcgccagtta atagtttgcg
     5881 caacgttgtt gccattgcta caggcatcgt ggtgtcacgc tcgtcgtttg gtatggcttc
     5941 attcagctcc ggttcccaac gatcaaggcg agttacatga tcccccatgt tgtgcaaaaa
     6001 agcggttagc tccttcggtc ctccgatcgt tgtcagaagt aagttggccg cagtgttatc
     6061 actcatggtt atggcagcac tgcataattc tcttactgtc atgccatccg taagatgctt
     6121 ttctgtgact ggtgagtact caaccaagtc attctgagaa tagtgtatgc ggcgaccgag
     6181 ttgctcttgc ccggcgtcaa tacgggataa taccgcgcca catagcagaa ctttaaaagt
     6241 gctcatcatt ggaaaacgtt cttcggggcg aaaactctca aggatcttac cgctgttgag
     6301 atccagttcg atgtaaccca ctcgtgcacc caactgatct tcagcatctt ttactttcac
     6361 cagcgtttct gggtgagcaa aaacaggaag gcaaaatgcc gcaaaaaagg gaataagggc
     6421 gacacggaaa tgttgaatac tcatactctt cctttttcaa tattattgaa gcatttatca
     6481 gggttattgt ctcatgacca aaatccctta acgtgagttt tcgttccact gagcgtcaga
     6541 ccccgtagaa aagatcaaag gatcttcttg agatcctttt tttctgcgcg taatctgctg
     6601 cttgcaaaca aaaaaaccac cgctaccagc ggtggtttgt ttgccggatc aagagctacc
     6661 aactcttttt ccgaaggtaa ctggcttcag cagagcgcag ataccaaata ctgttcttct
     6721 agtgtagccg tagttaggcc accacttcaa gaactctgta gcaccgccta catacctcgc
     6781 tctgctaatc ctgttaccag tggctgctgc cagtggcgat aagtcgtgtc ttaccgggtt
     6841 ggactcaaga cgatagttac cggataaggc gcagcggtcg ggctgaacgg ggggttcgtg
     6901 cacacagccc agcttggagc gaacgaccta caccgaactg agatacctac agcgtgagct
     6961 atgagaaagc gccacgcttc ccgaagggag aaaggcggac aggtatccgg taagcggcag
     7021 ggtcggaaca ggagagcgca cgagggagct tccaggggga aacgcctggt atctttatag
     7081 tcctgtcggg tttcgccacc tctgacttga gcgtcgattt ttgtgatgct cgtcaggggg
     7141 gcggagccta tggaaaaacg c
//
