# Supplementary material for: Single-molecule chromatin configurations link transcription factor binding to expression in human cells
Source: bioRxiv preprint, doi:10.1101/2024.02.02.578660, version 1 (2024-02-04)
Supplement: Supplemental Plasmid Maps [file 578660_file02.zip › Plasmid Maps/pMMH006.2.gb]

LOCUS       pMMH006.2:_PB-TRE-hOct4 9278 bp ds-DNA     circular     21-SEP-2022
DEFINITION  .
KEYWORDS    "accession:addgene_63800_208945"
SOURCE      synthetic DNA construct
  ORGANISM  synthetic DNA construct
COMMENT     Imported from database: AddGene Entry: PB-TRE-dCas9-VPR URL:
            https://www.addgene.org/browse/sequence/208945/ GENERAL Depositing
            Lab: George Church Publication: Chavez et al Nat Methods. 2015 Mar
            2. doi: 10.1038/nmeth.3312. Purpose: SP-dCas9-VPR with
            doxycycline-inducible expression BACKBONE Selectable markers:
            Hygromycin Vector backbone: PB-TRE Vector type: Mammalian
            Expression, CRISPR, Synthetic Biology ; Piggybac CLONING
            INFORMATION 5′ sequencing primer: GATTCCCCAGAAGGAAGAGG Cloning
            method: Gibson Cloning GROWTH IN BACTERIA Bacterial Resistance(s):
            Ampicillin Copy number: High Copy Growth Strain(s): DH10B Growth
            Temperature: 37°C GENE/INSERT Alt name: VP64-p65-Rta Gene/Insert
            name: dCas9-VPR Insert Size (bp): 5733 Promoter: TRE Species: H.
            sapiens (human), M. musculus (mouse) Tag / Fusion Protein:
FEATURES             Location/Qualifiers
     rep_origin      complement(14..469)
                     /label="f1 ori"
                     /ApEinfo_revcolor="#b4abac"
                     /ApEinfo_fwdcolor="#b4abac"
     primer_bind     complement(151..172)
                     /label="F1ori-F"
                     /ApEinfo_revcolor="#faac61"
                     /ApEinfo_fwdcolor="#faac61"
     primer_bind     363..382
                     /label="F1ori-R"
                     /ApEinfo_revcolor="#d59687"
                     /ApEinfo_fwdcolor="#d59687"
     primer_bind     596..618
                     /label="M13/pUC Forward"
                     /ApEinfo_revcolor="#c6c9d1"
                     /ApEinfo_fwdcolor="#c6c9d1"
     primer_bind     610..627
                     /label="M13 Forward"
                     /ApEinfo_revcolor="#b7e6d7"
                     /ApEinfo_fwdcolor="#b7e6d7"
     primer_bind     611..627
                     /label="M13 fwd"
                     /ApEinfo_revcolor="#ff9ccd"
                     /ApEinfo_fwdcolor="#ff9ccd"
     repeat_region   757..819
                     /label="piggyBac right (3') inverted repeat"
                     /ApEinfo_revcolor="#9eafd2"
                     /ApEinfo_fwdcolor="#9eafd2"
     promoter        1268..1646
                     /label="TRE3G promoter"
                     /ApEinfo_revcolor="#d6b295"
                     /ApEinfo_fwdcolor="#d6b295"
     protein_bind    1276..1294
                     /label="tet operator"
                     /ApEinfo_revcolor="#c6c9d1"
                     /ApEinfo_fwdcolor="#c6c9d1"
     protein_bind    1312..1330
                     /label="tet operator"
                     /ApEinfo_revcolor="#faac61"
                     /ApEinfo_fwdcolor="#faac61"
     protein_bind    1348..1366
                     /label="tet operator"
                     /ApEinfo_revcolor="#d6b295"
                     /ApEinfo_fwdcolor="#d6b295"
     protein_bind    1384..1402
                     /label="tet operator"
                     /ApEinfo_revcolor="#d6b295"
                     /ApEinfo_fwdcolor="#d6b295"
     protein_bind    1420..1438
                     /label="tet operator"
                     /ApEinfo_revcolor="#d59687"
                     /ApEinfo_fwdcolor="#d59687"
     protein_bind    1456..1474
                     /label="tet operator"
                     /ApEinfo_revcolor="#85dae9"
                     /ApEinfo_fwdcolor="#85dae9"
     protein_bind    1492..1510
                     /label="tet operator"
                     /ApEinfo_revcolor="#d6b295"
                     /ApEinfo_fwdcolor="#d6b295"
     primer_bind     1555..1579
                     /label="LNCX"
                     /ApEinfo_revcolor="#84b0dc"
                     /ApEinfo_fwdcolor="#84b0dc"
     regulatory      1673..1678
                     /label="vertebrate consensus sequence for strong initiation of translation (Kozak, 1987)"
                     /ApEinfo_revcolor="#c7b0e3"
                     /ApEinfo_fwdcolor="#c7b0e3"
     CDS             1679..1681
                     /label="Translation 1679-1681"
                     /translation="M"
     misc_feature    1682..1906
                     /label="Oct4 POU-S Domain"
                     /ApEinfo_revcolor="#b7e6d7"
                     /ApEinfo_fwdcolor="#b7e6d7"
     misc_feature    1682..2137
                     /label="Oct4-DBD"
                     /ApEinfo_revcolor="#ff9ccd"
                     /ApEinfo_fwdcolor="#ff9ccd"
     misc_feature    1907..1957
                     /label="Oct4 Linker"
                     /ApEinfo_revcolor="#b7e6d7"
                     /ApEinfo_fwdcolor="#b7e6d7"
     misc_feature    1958..2137
                     /label="Oct4 POU-H Domain"
                     /ApEinfo_revcolor="#b7e6d7"
                     /ApEinfo_fwdcolor="#b7e6d7"
     CDS             2138..2143
                     /label="Translation 2138-2143"
                     /translation="GS"
     misc_feature    2138..2146
                     /label="Linker"
                     /ApEinfo_revcolor="#c6c9d1"
                     /ApEinfo_fwdcolor="#c6c9d1"
     CDS             2144..2146
                     /label="Translation 2144-2146"
                     /translation="G"
     misc_feature    2147..2200
                     /label="T2A"
                     /ApEinfo_revcolor="#c6c9d1"
                     /ApEinfo_fwdcolor="#c6c9d1"
     CDS             2147..2200
                     /label="Translation 2147-2200"
                     /translation="EGRGSLLTCGDVEENPGP"
     CDS             2201..2908
                     /label="mCherry"
                     /ApEinfo_revcolor="#ff0000"
                     /ApEinfo_fwdcolor="#ff0000"
     CDS             2201..2908
                     /label="Translation 2201-2908"
                     /translation="MVSKGEEDNMAIIKEFMRFKVHMEGSVNGHEFEIEGEGEGRPYEGTQTAKLKVTKGGPLPFAWDILSPQFMYGSKAYVKHPADIPDYLKLSFPEGFKWERVMNFEDGGVVTVTQDSSLQDGEFIYKVKLRGTNFPSDGPVMQKKTMGWEASSERMYPEDGALKGEIKQRLKLKDGGHYDAEVKTTYKAKKPVQLPGAYNVNIKLDITSHNEDYTIVEQYERAEGRHSTGGMDELYK"
     CDS             2909..2911
                     /label="Translation 2909-2911"
                     /translation="*"
     primer_bind     complement(2933..2952)
                     /label="TK-pA-R"
                     /ApEinfo_revcolor="#c7b0e3"
                     /ApEinfo_fwdcolor="#c7b0e3"
     polyA_signal    2977..3025
                     /label="HSV TK poly(A) signal"
                     /ApEinfo_revcolor="#c7b0e3"
                     /ApEinfo_fwdcolor="#c7b0e3"
     promoter        3256..3467
                     /label="EF-1-alpha core promoter"
                     /ApEinfo_revcolor="#f58a5e"
                     /ApEinfo_fwdcolor="#f58a5e"
     LTR             3480..3748
                     /label="5' LTR (truncated)"
                     /ApEinfo_revcolor="#ffef86"
                     /ApEinfo_fwdcolor="#ffef86"
     misc_feature    3782..4402
                     /label="rTetR"
                     /ApEinfo_revcolor="#ff9ccd"
                     /ApEinfo_fwdcolor="#ff9ccd"
     CDS             3782..4525
                     /label="Tet-On(R) 3G"
                     /ApEinfo_revcolor="#75c6a9"
                     /ApEinfo_fwdcolor="#75c6a9"
     CDS             3782..4525
                     /label="TET-ON(R) 3G AA"
                     /ApEinfo_revcolor="#84b0dc"
                     /ApEinfo_fwdcolor="#84b0dc"
                     /translation="MSRLDKSKVINSALELLNGVGIEGLTTRKLAQKLGVEQPTLYWHVKNKRALLDALPIEMLDRHHTHSCPLEGESWQDFLRNNAKSYRCALLSHRDGAKVHLGTRPTEKQYETLENQLAFLCQQGFSLENALYALSAVGHFTLGCVLEEQEHQVAKEERETPTTDSMPPLLKQAIELFDRQGAEPAFLFGLELIICGLEKQLKCESGGPTDALDDFDLDMLPADALDDFDLDMLPADALDDFDLDMLPG"
     misc_feature    4409..4441
                     /label="VP16"
                     /ApEinfo_revcolor="#c6c9d1"
                     /ApEinfo_fwdcolor="#c6c9d1"
     misc_feature    4448..4480
                     /label="VP16"
                     /ApEinfo_revcolor="#c6c9d1"
                     /ApEinfo_fwdcolor="#c6c9d1"
     misc_feature    4487..4519
                     /label="VP16"
                     /ApEinfo_revcolor="#c6c9d1"
                     /ApEinfo_fwdcolor="#c6c9d1"
     CDS             4526..4579
                     /label="T2A"
                     /ApEinfo_revcolor="#faac61"
                     /ApEinfo_fwdcolor="#faac61"
     CDS             4601..5620
                     /label="HygR"
                     /ApEinfo_revcolor="#85dae9"
                     /ApEinfo_fwdcolor="#85dae9"
     CDS             4601..5620
                     /label="Translation 4601-5620"
                     /translation="KPELTATSVEKFLIEKFDSVSDLMQLSEGEESRAFSFDVGGRGYVLRVNSCADGFYKDRYVYRHFASAALPIPEVLDIGEFSESLTYCISRRAQGVTLQDLPETELPAVLQPVAEAMDAIAAADLSQTSGFGPFGPQGIGQYTTWRDFICAIADPHVYHWQTVMDDTVSASVAQALDELMLWAEDCPEVRHLVHADFGSNNVLTDNGRITAVIDWSEAMFGDSQYEVANIFFWRPWLACMEQQTRYFERRHPELAGSPRLRAYMLRIGLDQLYQSLVDGNFDDAAWAQGRCDAIVRSGAGTVGRTQIARRSAAVWTDGCVEVLADSGNRRPSTRPRAKE*"
     primer_bind     complement(5677..5697)
                     /label="WPRE-R"
                     /ApEinfo_revcolor="#ffef86"
                     /ApEinfo_fwdcolor="#ffef86"
     polyA_signal    5731..5852
                     /label="SV40 poly(A) signal"
                     /ApEinfo_revcolor="#ffef86"
                     /ApEinfo_fwdcolor="#ffef86"
     primer_bind     complement(5768..5787)
                     /label="SV40pA-R"
                     /ApEinfo_revcolor="#faac61"
                     /ApEinfo_fwdcolor="#faac61"
     primer_bind     5822..5841
                     /label="EBV-rev"
                     /ApEinfo_revcolor="#84b0dc"
                     /ApEinfo_fwdcolor="#84b0dc"
     repeat_region   6615..6649
                     /label="piggyBac left (5') inverted repeat"
                     /ApEinfo_revcolor="#f58a5e"
                     /ApEinfo_fwdcolor="#f58a5e"
     primer_bind     complement(7140..7156)
                     /label="M13 rev"
                     /ApEinfo_revcolor="#b7e6d7"
                     /ApEinfo_fwdcolor="#b7e6d7"
     primer_bind     complement(7140..7156)
                     /label="M13 Reverse"
                     /ApEinfo_revcolor="#d59687"
                     /ApEinfo_fwdcolor="#d59687"
     primer_bind     complement(7153..7175)
                     /label="M13/pUC Reverse"
                     /ApEinfo_revcolor="#b1ff67"
                     /ApEinfo_fwdcolor="#b1ff67"
     protein_bind    7164..7180
                     /label="lac operator"
                     /ApEinfo_revcolor="#faac61"
                     /ApEinfo_fwdcolor="#faac61"
     promoter        complement(7188..7218)
                     /label="lac promoter"
                     /ApEinfo_revcolor="#f58a5e"
                     /ApEinfo_fwdcolor="#f58a5e"
     protein_bind    7233..7254
                     /label="CAP binding site"
                     /ApEinfo_revcolor="#f58a5e"
                     /ApEinfo_fwdcolor="#f58a5e"
     primer_bind     complement(7371..7388)
                     /label="L4440"
                     /ApEinfo_revcolor="#75c6a9"
                     /ApEinfo_fwdcolor="#75c6a9"
     rep_origin      complement(7542..8130)
                     /label="ori"
                     /ApEinfo_revcolor="#f58a5e"
                     /ApEinfo_fwdcolor="#f58a5e"
     primer_bind     complement(7622..7641)
                     /label="pBR322ori-F"
                     /ApEinfo_revcolor="#ffef86"
                     /ApEinfo_fwdcolor="#ffef86"
     CDS             complement(8301..9161)
                     /label="AmpR"
                     /ApEinfo_revcolor="#f8d3a9"
                     /ApEinfo_fwdcolor="#f8d3a9"
     primer_bind     8924..8943
                     /label="Amp-R"
                     /ApEinfo_revcolor="#75c6a9"
                     /ApEinfo_fwdcolor="#75c6a9"
     promoter        complement(9162..9266)
                     /label="AmpR promoter"
                     /ApEinfo_revcolor="#b7e6d7"
                     /ApEinfo_fwdcolor="#b7e6d7"
ORIGIN
        1 aaaagtgcca cctaaattgt aagcgttaat attttgttaa aattcgcgtt aaatttttgt
       61 taaatcagct cattttttaa ccaataggcc gaaatcggca aaatccctta taaatcaaaa
      121 gaatagaccg agatagggtt gagtgttgtt ccagtttgga acaagagtcc actattaaag
      181 aacgtggact ccaacgtcaa aggnnnnnnn nnnnnnnnnn nnnnnnnnnn nnnnnnnnnn
      241 nnnnnnnnnn nntnnnnnnn nnnnnnnnnn nnnnnnnnnn nnnnnnnnnn nnnnnnnnnn
      301 nnnnnnnnnn nnnnnnnnnn nnnnnnnnnn nnnnnnnnnn nnnngnnnnn nnnnnnnnnn
      361 nnnnnnnnnn nnnnnnnnnn nnnnnnnnnn nnnnnnnnnn nnnnnnnnnn nnnnnnnnnn
      421 nnnnnnnnnn nnnnnnnnnn nnnnnnnnnn nnnnnnnnnn nnnnnnnnnc ccattcgcca
      481 ttcaggctgc gcaactgttg ggaagggcga tcggtgcggg cctcttcgct attacgccag
      541 ctggcgaaag ggggatgtgc tgcaaggcga ttaagttggg taacgccagg gttttcccag
      601 tcacgacgtt gtaaaacgac ggccagtgag cgcgcctcgt tcattcacgt ttttgaaccc
      661 gtggaggacg ggcagactcg cggtgcaaat gtgttttaca gcgtgatgga gcagatgaag
      721 atgctcgaca cgctgcagaa cacgcagcta gattaaccct agaaagataa tcatattgtg
      781 acgtacgtta aagataatca tgtgtaaaat tgacgcatgt gttttatcgg tctgtatatc
      841 gaggtttatt tattaatttg aatagatatt aagttttatt atatttacac ttacatacta
      901 ataataaatt caacaaacaa tttatttatg tttatttatt tattaaaaaa aacaaaaact
      961 caaaatttct tctataaagt aacaaaactt ttatgaggga cagccccccc ccaaagcccc
     1021 cagggatgta attacgtccc tcccccgcta gggggcagca gcgagccgcc cggggctccg
     1081 ctccggtccg gcgctccccc cgcatccccg agccggcagc gtgcggggac agcccgggca
     1141 cggggaaggt ggcacgggat cgctttcctc tgaacgcttc tcgctgctct ttgagcctgc
     1201 agacacctgg ggggatacgg ggaaaaggcc tccacggcca ctagtctttc gtcttcaaga
     1261 attcctcgag tttactccct atcagtgata gagaacgtat gaagagttta ctccctatca
     1321 gtgatagaga acgtatgcag actttactcc ctatcagtga tagagaacgt ataaggagtt
     1381 tactccctat cagtgataga gaacgtatga ccagtttact ccctatcagt gatagagaac
     1441 gtatctacag tttactccct atcagtgata gagaacgtat atccagttta ctccctatca
     1501 gtgatagaga acgtataagc tttaggcgtg tacggtgggc gcctataaaa gcagagctcg
     1561 tttagtgaac cgtcagatcg cctggagcaa ttccacaaca cttttgtctt ataccaactt
     1621 tccgtaccac ttcctaccct cgtaaaggtc tagagctagc gaattcgaat ttgccaccAT
     1681 Ggacatcaaa gctctgcaga aagaactcga gcaatttgcc aagctcctga agcagaagag
     1741 gatcaccctg ggatatacac aggccgatgt ggggctcacc ctgggggttc tatttgggaa
     1801 ggtattcagc caaacgacca tctgccgctt tgaggctctg cagcttagct tcaagaacat
     1861 gtgtaagctg cggcccttgc tgcagaagtg ggtggaggaa gctgacaaca atgaaaatct
     1921 tcaggagata tgcaaagcag aaaccctcgt gcaggcccga aagagaaagc gaaccagtat
     1981 cgagaaccga gtgagaggca acctggagaa tttgttcctg cagtgcccga aacccacact
     2041 gcagcagatc agccacatcg cccagcagct tgggctcgag aaggatgtgg tccgagtgtg
     2101 gttctgtaac cggcgccaga agggcaagcg atcaagcggA tctgGAgagg gAaggggAag
     2161 cctcctaact tgcggagaTg tcgaggagaa tcctggccca atggtgagca agggcgagga
     2221 ggataacatg gccatcatca aggagttcat gcgcttcaag gtgcacatgg agggctccgt
     2281 gaacggccac gagttcgaga tcgagggcga gggcgagggc cgcccctacg agggcaccca
     2341 gaccgccaag ctgaaggtga ccaagggtgg ccccctgccc ttcgcctggg acatcctgtc
     2401 ccctcagttc atgtacggct ccaaggccta cgtgaagcac cccgccgaca tccccgacta
     2461 cttgaagctg tccttccccg agggcttcaa gtgggagcgc gtgatgaact tcgaggacgg
     2521 cggcgtggtg accgtgaccc aggactcctc cctgcaggac ggcgagttca tctacaaggt
     2581 gaagctgcgc ggcaccaact tcccctccga cggccccgta atgcagaaga agaccatggg
     2641 ctgggaggcc tcctccgagc ggatgtaccc cgaggacggc gccctgaagg gcgagatcaa
     2701 gcagaggctg aagctgaagg acggcggcca ctacgacgct gaggtcaaga ccacctacaa
     2761 ggccaagaag cccgtgcagc tgcccggcgc ctacaacgtc aacatcaagt tggacatcac
     2821 ctcccacaac gaggactaca ccatcgtgga acagtacgaa cgcgccgagg gccgccactc
     2881 caccggcggc atggacgagc tgtacaagta agtttaaacg ggggaggcta actgaaacac
     2941 ggaaggagac aataccggaa ggaacccgcg ctatgacggc aataaaaaga cagaataaaa
     3001 cgcacgggtg ttgggtcgtt tgttcataaa cgcggggttc ggtcccaggg ctggcactct
     3061 gtcgataccc caccgagacc ccattggggc caatacgccc gcgtttcttc cttttcccca
     3121 ccccaccccc caagttcggg tgaaggccca gggctcgcag ccaacgtcgg ggcggcaggc
     3181 cctgccatag cagatctgcg aaatcggatc cagctaaatc taagtggatc tgcgatcgct
     3241 ccggtgcccg tcagtgggca gagcgcacat cgcccacagt ccccgagaag ttggggggag
     3301 gggtcggcaa ttgaacgggt gcctagagaa ggtggcgcgg ggtaaactgg gaaagtgatg
     3361 tcgtgtactg gctccgcctt tttcccgagg gtgggggaga accgtatata agtgcagtag
     3421 tcgccgtgaa cgttcttttt cgcaacgggt ttgccgccag aacacagctg aagcttcgag
     3481 gggctcgcat ctctccttca cgcgcccgcc gccctacctg aggccgccat ccacgccggt
     3541 tgagtcgcgt tctgccgcct cccgcctgtg gtgcctcctg aactgcgtcc gccgtctagg
     3601 taagtttaaa gctcaggtcg agaccgggcc tttgtccggc gctcccttgg agcctaccta
     3661 gactcagccg gctctccacg ctttgcctga ccctgcttgc tcaactctac gtctttgttt
     3721 cgttttctgt tctgcgccgt tacagatcta agctgtgacc ggcgcctact ctagagccgc
     3781 catgtctaga ctggacaaga gcaaagtcat aaactctgct ctggaattac tcaatggagt
     3841 cggtatcgaa ggcctgacga caaggaaact cgctcaaaag ctgggagttg agcagcctac
     3901 cctgtactgg cacgtgaaga acaagcgggc cctgctcgat gccctgccaa tcgagatgct
     3961 ggacaggcat catacccact cctgccccct ggaaggcgag tcatggcaag actttctgcg
     4021 gaacaacgcc aagtcatacc gctgtgctct cctctcacat cgcgacgggg ctaaagtgca
     4081 tctcggcacc cgcccaacag agaaacagta cgaaaccctg gaaaatcagc tcgcgttcct
     4141 gtgtcagcaa ggcttctccc tggagaacgc actgtacgct ctgtccgccg tgggccactt
     4201 tacactgggc tgcgtattgg aggaacagga gcatcaagta gcaaaagagg aaagagagac
     4261 acctaccacc gattctatgc ccccacttct gaaacaagca attgagctgt tcgaccggca
     4321 gggagccgaa cctgccttcc ttttcggcct ggaactaatc atatgtggcc tggagaaaca
     4381 gctaaagtgc gaaagcggcg ggccgaccga cgcccttgac gattttgact tagacatgct
     4441 cccagccgat gcccttgacg actttgacct tgatatgctg cctgctgacg ctcttgacga
     4501 ttttgacctt gacatgctcc ccggggaggg cagaggaagt cttctaacat gcggtgacgt
     4561 ggaggagaat cccggccctg aattcatgga tagatccgga aagcctgaac tcaccgcgac
     4621 gtctgtcgag aagtttctga tcgaaaagtt cgacagcgtc tccgacctga tgcagctctc
     4681 ggagggcgaa gaatctcgtg ctttcagctt cgatgtagga gggcgtggat atgtcctgcg
     4741 ggtaaatagc tgcgccgatg gtttctacaa agatcgttat gtttatcggc actttgcatc
     4801 ggccgcgctc ccgattccgg aagtgcttga cattggggaa ttcagcgaga gcctgaccta
     4861 ttgcatctcc cgccgtgcac agggtgtcac gttgcaagac ctgcctgaaa ccgaactgcc
     4921 cgctgttctg cagccggtcg cggaggccat ggatgcgatc gctgcggccg atcttagcca
     4981 gacgagcggg ttcggcccat tcggaccgca aggaatcggt caatacacta catggcgtga
     5041 tttcatatgc gcgattgctg atccccatgt gtatcactgg caaactgtga tggacgacac
     5101 cgtcagtgcg tccgtcgcgc aggctctcga tgagctgatg ctttgggccg aggactgccc
     5161 cgaagtccgg cacctcgtgc acgcggattt cggctccaac aatgtcctga cggacaatgg
     5221 ccgcataaca gcggtcattg actggagcga ggcgatgttc ggggattccc aatacgaggt
     5281 cgccaacatc ttcttctgga ggccgtggtt ggcttgtatg gagcagcaga cgcgctactt
     5341 cgagcggagg catccggagc ttgcaggatc gccgcggctc cgggcgtata tgctccgcat
     5401 tggtcttgac caactctatc agagcttggt tgacggcaat ttcgatgatg cagcttgggc
     5461 gcagggtcga tgcgacgcaa tcgtccgatc cggagccggg actgtcgggc gtacacaaat
     5521 cgcccgcaga agcgcggccg tctggaccga tggctgtgta gaagtactcg ccgatagtgg
     5581 aaaccgacgc cccagcactc gtccgagggc aaaggaataa gccaaggaac ctctggatta
     5641 caaaatttgt gaaagattga ctggtattct taactatgtt gctcctttta cgctatgtgg
     5701 atacgctgct ttaatgcctt tgtatcagtt aacttgttta ttgcagctta taatggttac
     5761 aaataaagca atagcatcac aaatttcaca aataaagcat ttttttcact gcattctagt
     5821 tgtggtttgt ccaaactcat caatgtatct tatcatgtct ggaattgact caaatgatgt
     5881 caattagtct atcagaagct catctggtct cccttccggg ggacaagaca tccctgttta
     5941 atatttaaac agcagtgttc ccaaactggg ttcttatatc ccttgctctg gtcaaccagg
     6001 ttgcagggtt tcctgtcctc acaggaacga agtccctaaa gaaacagtgg cagccaggtt
     6061 tagccccgga attgactgga ttcctttttt agggcccatt ggtatggctt tttccccgta
     6121 tccccccagg tgtctgcagg ctcaaagagc agcgagaagc gttcagagga aagcgatccc
     6181 gtgccacctt ccccgtgccc gggctgtccc cgcacgctgc cggctcgggg atgcgggggg
     6241 agcgccggac cggagcggag ccccgggcgg ctcgctgctg ccccctagcg ggggagggac
     6301 gtaattacat ccctgggggc tttggggggg ggctgtccct gatatctata acaagaaaat
     6361 atatatataa taagttatca cgtaagtaga acatgaaata acaatataat tatcgtatga
     6421 gttaaatctt aaaagtcacg taaaagataa tcatgcgtca ttttgactca cgcggtcgtt
     6481 atagttcaaa atcagtgaca cttaccgcat tgacaagcac gcctcacggg agctccaagc
     6541 ggcgactgag atgtcctaaa tgcacagcga cggattcgcg ctatttagaa agagagagca
     6601 atatttcaag aatgcatgcg tcaattttac gcagactatc tttctagggt taatctagct
     6661 gcatcaggat catatcgtcg ggtctttttt ccggctcagt catcgcccaa gctggcgcta
     6721 tctgggcatc ggggaggaag aagcccgtgc cttttcccgc gaggttgaag cggcatggaa
     6781 agagtttgcc gaggatgact gctgctgcat tgacgttgag cgaaaacgca cgtttaccat
     6841 gatgattcgg gaaggtgtgg ccatgcacgc ctttaacggt gaactgttcg ttcaggccac
     6901 ctgggatacc agttcgtcgc ggcttttccg gacacagttc cggatggtca gcccgaagcg
     6961 catcagcaac ccgaacaata ccggcgacag ccggaactgc cgtgccggtg tgcagattaa
     7021 tgacagcggt gcggcgctgg gatattacgt cagcgaggac gggtatcctg gctggatgcc
     7081 gcagaaatgg acatggatac cccgtgagtt acccggcggg cgcgcttggc gtaatcatgg
     7141 tcatagctgt ttcctgtgtg aaattgttat ccgctcacaa ttccacacaa catacgagcc
     7201 ggaagcataa agtgtaaagc ctggggtgcc taatgagtga gctaactcac attaattgcg
     7261 ttgcgctcac tgcccgcttt ccagtcggga aacctgtcgt gccagctgca ttaatgaatc
     7321 ggccaacgcg cggggagagg cggtttgcgt attgggcgct cttccgcttc ctcgctcact
     7381 gactcgctgc gctcggtcgt tcggctgcgg cgagcggtat cagctcactc aaaggcggta
     7441 atacggttat ccacagaatc aggggataac gcaggaaaga acatgtgagc aaaaggccag
     7501 caaaaggcca ggaaccgtaa aaaggccgcg ttgctggcgt ttttccatag gctccgcccc
     7561 cctgacgagc atcacaaaaa tcgacgctca agtcagaggt ggcgaaaccc gacaggacta
     7621 taaagatacc aggcgtttcc ccctggaagc tccctcgtgc gctctcctgt tccgaccctg
     7681 ccgcttaccg gatacctgtc cgcctttctc ccttcgggaa gcgtggcgct ttctcatagc
     7741 tcacgctgta ggtatctcag ttcggtgtag gtcgttcgct ccaagctggg ctgtgtgcac
     7801 gaaccccccg ttcagcccga ccgctgcgcc ttatccggta actatcgtct tgagtccaac
     7861 ccggtaagac acgacttatc gccactggca gcagccactg gtaacaggat tagcagagcg
     7921 aggtatgtag gcggtgctac agagttcttg aagtggtggc ctaactacgg ctacactaga
     7981 agaacagtat ttggtatctg cgctctgctg aagccagtta ccttcggaaa aagagttggt
     8041 agctcttgat ccggcaaaca aaccaccgct ggtagcggtg gtttttttgt ttgcaagcag
     8101 cagattacgc gcagaaaaaa aggatctcaa gaagatcctt tgatcttttc tacggggtct
     8161 gacgctcagt ggaacgaaaa ctcacgttaa gggattttgg tcatgagatt atcaaaaagg
     8221 atcttcacct agatcctttt aaattaaaaa tgaagtttta aatcaatcta aagtatatat
     8281 gagtaaactt ggtctgacag ttaccaatgc ttaatcagtg aggcacctat ctcagcgatc
     8341 tgtctatttc gttcatccat agttgcctga ctccccgtcg tgtagataac tacgatacgg
     8401 gagggcttac catctggccc cagtgctgca atgataccgc gagacccacg ctcaccggct
     8461 ccagatttat cagcaataaa ccagccagcc ggaagggccg agcgcagaag tggtcctgca
     8521 actttatccg cctccatcca gtctattaat tgttgccggg aagctagagt aagtagttcg
     8581 ccagttaata gtttgcgcaa cgttgttgcc attgctacag gcatcgtggt gtcacgctcg
     8641 tcgtttggta tggcttcatt cagctccggt tcccaacgat caaggcgagt tacatgatcc
     8701 cccatgttgt gcaaaaaagc ggttagctcc ttcggtcctc cgatcgttgt cagaagtaag
     8761 ttggccgcag tgttatcact catggttatg gcagcactgc ataattctct tactgtcatg
     8821 ccatccgtaa gatgcttttc tgtgactggt gagtactcaa ccaagtcatt ctgagaatag
     8881 tgtatgcggc gaccgagttg ctcttgcccg gcgtcaatac gggataatac cgcgccacat
     8941 agcagaactt taaaagtgct catcattgga aaacgttctt cggggcgaaa actctcaagg
     9001 atcttaccgc tgttgagatc cagttcgatg taacccactc gtgcacccaa ctgatcttca
     9061 gcatctttta ctttcaccag cgtttctggg tgagcaaaaa caggaaggca aaatgccgca
     9121 aaaaagggaa taagggcgac acggaaatgt tgaatactca tactcttcct ttttcaatat
     9181 tattgaagca tttatcaggg ttattgtctc atgagcggat acatatttga atgtatttag
     9241 aaaaataaac aaataggggt tccgcgcaca tttccccg
//
