# Supplementary material for: Single-molecule chromatin configurations link transcription factor binding to expression in human cells
Source: bioRxiv preprint, doi:10.1101/2024.02.02.578660, version 1 (2024-02-04)
Supplement: Supplemental Plasmid Maps [file 578660_file02.zip › Plasmid Maps/pJS021.gb]

LOCUS       pd861-his6-TEVsite-halo 3805 bp ds-DNA     circular     18-JAN-2024
DEFINITION  .
ACCESSION   ATUM Id:
SOURCE      Synthetic
COMMENT     Imported using the Genbank importer. File name:
            pd861_LacIDim2_CysFar2_367925_atum.gb [pD861:367925]
FEATURES             Location/Qualifiers
     misc_feature    complement(1..83)
                     /label="P_CmR"
                     /ApEinfo_revcolor="#75c6a9"
                     /ApEinfo_fwdcolor="#75c6a9"
     misc_feature    195..308
                     /label="P_rhaBAD"
                     /ApEinfo_revcolor="#d6b295"
                     /ApEinfo_fwdcolor="#d6b295"
     misc_feature    332..344
                     /label="strong RBS"
                     /ApEinfo_revcolor="#b4abac"
                     /ApEinfo_fwdcolor="#b4abac"
     misc_feature    345..965
                     /label="rTetR"
                     /ApEinfo_revcolor="#ff9ccd"
                     /ApEinfo_fwdcolor="#ff9ccd"
     CDS             345..965
                     /label="rTetR"
                     /ApEinfo_revcolor="#84b0dc"
                     /ApEinfo_fwdcolor="#84b0dc"
                     /translation="MSRLDKSKVINSALELLNGVGIEGLTTRKLAQKLGVEQPTLYWHVKNKRALLDALPIEMLDRHHTHSCPLEGESWQDFLRNNAKSYRCALLSHRDGAKVHLGTRPTEKQYETLENQLAFLCQQGFSLENALYALSAVGHFTLGCVLEEQEHQVAKEERETPTTDSMPPLLKQAIELFDRQGAEPAFLFGLELIICGLEKQLKCESGG"
     misc_feature    399..401
                     /label="mut"
                     /ApEinfo_revcolor="#c6c9d1"
                     /ApEinfo_fwdcolor="#c6c9d1"
     misc_feature    510..512
                     /label="mut"
                     /ApEinfo_revcolor="#c6c9d1"
                     /ApEinfo_fwdcolor="#c6c9d1"
     misc_feature    543..545
                     /label="mut"
                     /ApEinfo_revcolor="#c6c9d1"
                     /ApEinfo_fwdcolor="#c6c9d1"
     misc_feature    600..602
                     /label="mut"
                     /ApEinfo_revcolor="#c6c9d1"
                     /ApEinfo_fwdcolor="#c6c9d1"
     misc_feature    786..788
                     /label="mut"
                     /ApEinfo_revcolor="#c6c9d1"
                     /ApEinfo_fwdcolor="#c6c9d1"
     misc_feature    855..857
                     /label="mut"
                     /ApEinfo_revcolor="#c6c9d1"
                     /ApEinfo_fwdcolor="#c6c9d1"
     misc_feature    879..881
                     /label="mut"
                     /ApEinfo_revcolor="#c6c9d1"
                     /ApEinfo_fwdcolor="#c6c9d1"
     misc_feature    963..965
                     /label="mut"
                     /ApEinfo_revcolor="#c6c9d1"
                     /ApEinfo_fwdcolor="#c6c9d1"
     misc_feature    966..983
                     /label="linker"
                     /ApEinfo_revcolor="#d59687"
                     /ApEinfo_fwdcolor="#d59687"
     CDS             966..983
                     /label="Translation 966-983"
                     /translation="GSGSGS"
     misc_feature    984..1871
                     /label="HaloTag"
                     /ApEinfo_revcolor="#d6b295"
                     /ApEinfo_fwdcolor="#d6b295"
                     /note="note: HaloTag region"
     CDS             984..1871
                     /label="HaloTag"
                     /ApEinfo_revcolor="#84b0dc"
                     /ApEinfo_fwdcolor="#84b0dc"
                     /translation="AEIGTGFPFDPHYVEVLGERMHYVDVGPRDGTPVLFLHGNPTSSYVWRNIIPHVAPTHRCIAPDLIGMGKSDKPDLGYFFDDHVRFMDAFIEALGLEEVVLVIHDWGSALGFHWAKRNPERVKGIAFMEFIRPIPTWDEWPEFARETFQAFRTTDVGRKLIIDQNVFIEGTLPMGVVRPLTEVEMDHYREPFLNPVDREPLWRFPNELPIAGEPANIVALVEEYMDWLHQSPVPKLLFWGTPGVLIPPAEAARLAKSLPNCKAVDIGPGLNLLQEDNPDLIGSEIARWLSTLEISG"
     misc_feature    1872..1877
                     /label="linker"
                     /ApEinfo_revcolor="#d59687"
                     /ApEinfo_fwdcolor="#d59687"
     CDS             1872..1877
                     /label="Translation 1872-1877"
                     /translation="GS"
     misc_feature    1878..1898
                     /label="TEV protease region"
                     /ApEinfo_revcolor="#d59687"
                     /ApEinfo_fwdcolor="#d59687"
     CDS             1878..1898
                     /label="Translation 1878-1898"
                     /translation="EDLYFQS"
     misc_feature    1899..1916
                     /label="His6HaloTag misc_feature"
                     /ApEinfo_revcolor="#c7b0e3"
                     /ApEinfo_fwdcolor="#c7b0e3"
                     /note="note: His6 region"
     CDS             1899..1916
                     /label="6xHIS"
                     /ApEinfo_revcolor="#84b0dc"
                     /ApEinfo_fwdcolor="#84b0dc"
                     /translation="HHHHHH"
     CDS             1917..1922
                     /label="Translation 1917-1922"
                     /translation="**"
     misc_feature    1961..2029
                     /label="Term_PhageT7"
                     /ApEinfo_revcolor="#c6c9d1"
                     /ApEinfo_fwdcolor="#c6c9d1"
     misc_feature    2199..2871
                     /label="Ori_pUC"
                     /ApEinfo_revcolor="#f58a5e"
                     /ApEinfo_fwdcolor="#f58a5e"
     misc_feature    complement(2996..3805)
                     /label="M_Kanamycin-r_*"
                     /ApEinfo_revcolor="#f58a5e"
                     /ApEinfo_fwdcolor="#f58a5e"
ORIGIN
        1 AGCTCCTGAA AATCTCGATA ACTCAAAAAA TACGCCCGGT AGTGATCTTA TTTCATTATG
       61 GTGAAAGTTG GAACCTCTTA CGTGCCGATC AAGAAGACGG TCAAAAGCCT CCGGTCGGAG
      121 GCTTTTGACT TTCTGCTATG GAGGTCAGGT ATGATTTAAA TGGTCAGTAT TGAGCGATAT
      181 CTAGAGAATT CGTCCACCAC AATTCAGCAA ATTGTGAACA TCATCACGTT CATCTTTCCC
      241 TGGTTGCCAA TGGCCCATTT TCCTGTCAGT AACGAGAAGG TCGCGAATTC AGGCGCTTTT
      301 TAGACTGGTC GTAATGAAAT TCTTTTTAAG AAGGAGATAT ACATatgtct agactggaca
      361 agagcaaagt cataaactct gctctggaat tactcaatgg agtcggtatc gaaggcctga
      421 cgacaaggaa actcgctcaa aagctgggag ttgagcagcc taccctgtac tggcacgtga
      481 agaacaagcg ggccctgctc gatgccctgc caatcgagat gctggacagg catcataccc
      541 actcctgccc cctggaaggc gagtcatggc aagactttct gcggaacaac gccaagtcat
      601 accgctgtgc tctcctctca catcgcgacg gggctaaagt gcatctcggc acccgcccaa
      661 cagagaaaca gtacgaaacc ctggaaaatc agctcgcgtt cctgtgtcag caaggcttct
      721 ccctggagaa cgcactgtac gctctgtccg ccgtgggcca ctttacactg ggctgcgtat
      781 tggaggaaca ggagcatcaa gtagcaaaag aggaaagaga gacacctacc accgattcta
      841 tgcccccact tctgaaacaa gcaattgagc tgttcgaccg gcagggagcc gaacctgcct
      901 tccttttcgg cctggaacta atcatatgtg gcctggagaa acagctaaag tgcgaaagcg
      961 gcgggGGCTC TGGTAGCGGT AGCgcagaaa tcggtactgg ctttccattc gacccccatt
     1021 atgtggaagt cctgggcgag cgcatgcact acgtcgatgt tggtccgcgc gatggcaccc
     1081 ctgtgctgtt cctgcacggt aacccgacct cctcctacgt gtggcgcaac atcatcccgc
     1141 atgttgcacc gacccatcgc tgcattgctc cagacctgat cggtatgggc aaatccgaca
     1201 aaccagacct gggttatttc ttcgacgacc acgtccgctt catggatgcc ttcatcgaag
     1261 ccctgggtct ggaagaggtc gtcctggtca ttcacgactg gggctccgct ctgggtttcc
     1321 actgggccaa gcgcaatcca gagcgcgtca aaggtattgc atttatggag ttcatccgcc
     1381 ctatcccgac ctgggacgaa tggccagaat ttgcccgcga gaccttccag gccttccgca
     1441 ccaccgacgt cggccgcaag ctgatcatcg atcagaacgt ttttatcgag ggtacgctgc
     1501 cgatgggtgt cgtccgcccg ctgactgaag tcgagatgga ccattaccgc gagccgttcc
     1561 tgaatcctgt tgaccgcgag ccactgtggc gcttcccaaa cgagctgcca atcgccggtg
     1621 agccagcgaa catcgtcgcg ctggtcgaag aatacatgga ctggctgcac cagtcccctg
     1681 tcccgaagct gctgttctgg ggcaccccag gcgttctgat cccaccggcc gaagccgctc
     1741 gcctggccaa aagcctgcct aactgcaagg ctgtggacat cggcccgggt ctgaatctgc
     1801 tgcaagaaga caacccggac ctgatcggca gcgagatcgc gcgctggctg tcgacgctcg
     1861 agatttccgg cGGCTCTgag gatctgtact ttcagagcca tcatcaccat caccacTAAT
     1921 AAGGTTAGAG CGGCCGCCAC CGCTGAGCAA TAACTAGCAT AACCCCTTGG GGCCTCTAAA
     1981 CGGGTCTTGA GGGGTTTTTT GCTGAAAGGA GGAACTATAT CCGGGTAACG AATTCAAGCT
     2041 TGATATCATT CAGGACGAGC CTCAGACTCC AGCGTAACTG GACTGCAATC AACTCACTGG
     2101 CTCACCTTCA CGGGTGGGCC TTTCTTCGGT AGAAGTCTTC TCATGACCAA AATCCCTTAA
     2161 CGTGAGTTAC GCGCGCGTCG TTCCACTGAG CGTCAGACCC CGTAGAAAAG ATCAAAGGAT
     2221 CTTCTTGAGA TCCTTTTTTT CTGCGCGTAA TCTGCTGCTT GCAAACAAAA AAACCACCGC
     2281 TACCAGCGGT GGTTTGTTTG CCGGATCAAG AGCTACCAAC TCTTTTTCCG AAGGTAACTG
     2341 GCTTCAGCAG AGCGCAGATA CCAAATACTG TTCTTCTAGT GTAGCCGTAG TTAGCCCACC
     2401 ACTTCAAGAA CTCTGTAGCA CCGCCTACAT ACCTCGCTCT GCTAATCCTG TTACCAGTGG
     2461 CTGCTGCCAG TGGCGATAAG TCGTGTCTTA CCGGGTTGGA CTCAAGACGA TAGTTACCGG
     2521 ATAAGGCGCA GCGGTCGGGC TGAACGGGGG GTTCGTGCAC ACAGCCCAGC TTGGAGCGAA
     2581 CGACCTACAC CGAACTGAGA TACCTACAGC GTGAGCTATG AGAAAGCGCC ACGCTTCCCG
     2641 AAGGGAGAAA GGCGGACAGG TATCCGGTAA GCGGCAGGGT CGGAACAGGA GAGCGCACGA
     2701 GGGAGCTTCC AGGGGGAAAC GCCTGGTATC TTTATAGTCC TGTCGGGTTT CGCCACCTCT
     2761 GACTTGAGCG TCGATTTTTG TGATGCTCGT CAGGGGGGCG GAGCCTATGG AAAAACGCCA
     2821 GCAACGCGGC CTTTTTACGG TTCCTGGCCT TTTGCTGGCC TTTTGCTCAC ATGTTCTTTC
     2881 CTGCGTTATC CCCTGATTCT GTGGATAACC GTATTACCGC CTTTGAGTGA GCTGATACCG
     2941 CTCGCGCAGA AAGGCCCACC CGAAGGTGAG CCAGGTGATT ACATTTGGGC CCTCATTAGA
     3001 AAAACTCATC GAGCATCAAA TGAAATTGCA ATTTATTCAT ATCAGGATTA TCAATACCAT
     3061 ATTTTTGAAA AAGCCGTTTC TGTAATGAAG GAGAAAACTC ACCGAGGCAG TTCCATAGGA
     3121 TGGCAAGATC CTGGTATCGG TCTGCGATTC CGACTCGTCC AACATCAATA CAACCTATTA
     3181 ATTTCCCCTC GTCAAAAATA AGGTTATCAA GTGAGAAATC ACCATGAGTG ACGACTGAAT
     3241 CCGGTGAGAA TGGCAAAAGT TTATGCATTT CTTTCCAGAC TTGTTCAACA GGCCAGCCAT
     3301 TACGCTCGTC ATCAAAATCA CTCGCATCAA CCAAACCGTT ATTCATTCGT GATTGCGCCT
     3361 GAGCGAGGCG AAATACGCGA TCGCTGTTAA AAGGACAATT ACAAACAGGA ATCGAGTGCA
     3421 ACCGGCGCAG GAACACTGCC AGCGCATCAA CAATATTTTC ACCTGAATCA GGATATTCTT
     3481 CTAATACCTG GAACGCTGTT TTTCCGGGGA TCGCAGTGGT GAGTAACCAT GCATCATCAG
     3541 GAGTACGGAT AAAATGCTTG ATGGTCGGAA GTGGCATAAA TTCCGTCAGC CAGTTTAGTC
     3601 TGACCATCTC ATCTGTAACA TCATTGGCAA CGCTACCTTT GCCATGTTTC AGAAACAACT
     3661 CTGGCGCATC GGGCTTCCCA TACAAGCGAT AGATTGTCGC ACCTGATTGC CCGACATTAT
     3721 CGCGAGCCCA TTTATACCCA TATAAATCAG CATCCATGTT GGAATTTAAT CGCGGCCTCG
     3781 ACGTTTCCCG TTGAATATGG CTCAT
//
