# Supplementary material for: Single-molecule chromatin configurations link transcription factor binding to expression in human cells
Source: bioRxiv preprint, doi:10.1101/2024.02.02.578660, version 1 (2024-02-04)
Supplement: Supplemental Plasmid Maps [file 578660_file02.zip › Plasmid Maps/pMMH107.gb]

LOCUS       pMMH107:_PB-TRE-hSox2-D 8909 bp ds-DNA     circular     17-JAN-2024
DEFINITION  .
KEYWORDS    "accession:addgene_63800_208945"
SOURCE      synthetic DNA construct
  ORGANISM  synthetic DNA construct
COMMENT     Imported from database: AddGene Entry: PB-TRE-dCas9-VPR URL:
            https://www.addgene.org/browse/sequence/208945/ GENERAL Depositing
            Lab: George Church Publication: Chavez et al Nat Methods. 2015 Mar
            2. doi: 10.1038/nmeth.3312. Purpose: SP-dCas9-VPR with
            doxycycline-inducible expression BACKBONE Selectable markers:
            Hygromycin Vector backbone: PB-TRE Vector type: Mammalian
            Expression, CRISPR, Synthetic Biology ; Piggybac CLONING
            INFORMATION 5′ sequencing primer: GATTCCCCAGAAGGAAGAGG Cloning
            method: Gibson Cloning GROWTH IN BACTERIA Bacterial Resistance(s):
            Ampicillin Copy number: High Copy Growth Strain(s): DH10B Growth
            Temperature: 37°C GENE/INSERT Alt name: VP64-p65-Rta Gene/Insert
            name: dCas9-VPR Insert Size (bp): 5733 Promoter: TRE Species: H.
            sapiens (human), M. musculus (mouse) Tag / Fusion Protein:
FEATURES             Location/Qualifiers
     rep_origin      complement(14..469)
                     /label="f1 ori"
                     /ApEinfo_revcolor="#b4abac"
                     /ApEinfo_fwdcolor="#b4abac"
     primer_bind     complement(151..172)
                     /label="F1ori-F"
                     /ApEinfo_revcolor="#faac61"
                     /ApEinfo_fwdcolor="#faac61"
     primer_bind     363..382
                     /label="F1ori-R"
                     /ApEinfo_revcolor="#d59687"
                     /ApEinfo_fwdcolor="#d59687"
     primer_bind     596..618
                     /label="M13/pUC Forward"
                     /ApEinfo_revcolor="#c6c9d1"
                     /ApEinfo_fwdcolor="#c6c9d1"
     primer_bind     610..627
                     /label="M13 Forward"
                     /ApEinfo_revcolor="#b7e6d7"
                     /ApEinfo_fwdcolor="#b7e6d7"
     primer_bind     611..627
                     /label="M13 fwd"
                     /ApEinfo_revcolor="#ff9ccd"
                     /ApEinfo_fwdcolor="#ff9ccd"
     repeat_region   757..819
                     /label="piggyBac right (3') inverted repeat"
                     /ApEinfo_revcolor="#9eafd2"
                     /ApEinfo_fwdcolor="#9eafd2"
     promoter        1268..1646
                     /label="TRE3G promoter"
                     /ApEinfo_revcolor="#d6b295"
                     /ApEinfo_fwdcolor="#d6b295"
     protein_bind    1276..1294
                     /label="tet operator"
                     /ApEinfo_revcolor="#c6c9d1"
                     /ApEinfo_fwdcolor="#c6c9d1"
     protein_bind    1312..1330
                     /label="tet operator"
                     /ApEinfo_revcolor="#faac61"
                     /ApEinfo_fwdcolor="#faac61"
     protein_bind    1348..1366
                     /label="tet operator"
                     /ApEinfo_revcolor="#d6b295"
                     /ApEinfo_fwdcolor="#d6b295"
     protein_bind    1384..1402
                     /label="tet operator"
                     /ApEinfo_revcolor="#d6b295"
                     /ApEinfo_fwdcolor="#d6b295"
     protein_bind    1420..1438
                     /label="tet operator"
                     /ApEinfo_revcolor="#d59687"
                     /ApEinfo_fwdcolor="#d59687"
     protein_bind    1456..1474
                     /label="tet operator"
                     /ApEinfo_revcolor="#85dae9"
                     /ApEinfo_fwdcolor="#85dae9"
     protein_bind    1492..1510
                     /label="tet operator"
                     /ApEinfo_revcolor="#d6b295"
                     /ApEinfo_fwdcolor="#d6b295"
     primer_bind     1555..1579
                     /label="LNCX"
                     /ApEinfo_revcolor="#84b0dc"
                     /ApEinfo_fwdcolor="#84b0dc"
     regulatory      1673..1678
                     /label="vertebrate consensus sequence for strong initiation of translation (Kozak, 1987)"
                     /ApEinfo_revcolor="#c7b0e3"
                     /ApEinfo_fwdcolor="#c7b0e3"
     CDS             1679..1681
                     /label="Translation 1679-1681"
                     /translation="M"
     misc_feature    1682..1888
                     /label="hSox2DBD from Lucy plasmid"
                     /ApEinfo_revcolor="#75c6a9"
                     /ApEinfo_fwdcolor="#75c6a9"
     CDS             1682..1888
                     /label="Translation 1682-1888"
                     /translation="VKRPMNAFMVWSRGQRRKMAQENPKMHNSEISKRLGAEWKLLSETEKRPFIDEAKRLRALHMKEHPDYK"
     CDS             1889..1894
                     /label="Translation 1889-1894"
                     /translation="GS"
     misc_feature    1889..1897
                     /label="Linker"
                     /ApEinfo_revcolor="#c6c9d1"
                     /ApEinfo_fwdcolor="#c6c9d1"
     CDS             1895..1897
                     /label="Translation 1895-1897"
                     /translation="G"
     misc_feature    1898..1951
                     /label="T2A"
                     /ApEinfo_revcolor="#c6c9d1"
                     /ApEinfo_fwdcolor="#c6c9d1"
     CDS             1898..1951
                     /label="Translation 1898-1951"
                     /translation="EGRGSLLTCGDVEENPGP"
     CDS             1952..2659
                     /label="mCherry"
                     /ApEinfo_revcolor="#ff0000"
                     /ApEinfo_fwdcolor="#ff0000"
     CDS             1952..2659
                     /label="Translation 1952-2659"
                     /translation="MVSKGEEDNMAIIKEFMRFKVHMEGSVNGHEFEIEGEGEGRPYEGTQTAKLKVTKGGPLPFAWDILSPQFMYGSKAYVKHPADIPDYLKLSFPEGFKWERVMNFEDGGVVTVTQDSSLQDGEFIYKVKLRGTNFPSDGPVMQKKTMGWEASSERMYPEDGALKGEIKQRLKLKDGGHYDAEVKTTYKAKKPVQLPGAYNVNIKLDITSHNEDYTIVEQYERAEGRHSTGGMDELYK"
     CDS             2660..2662
                     /label="Translation 2660-2662"
                     /translation="*"
     primer_bind     complement(2684..2703)
                     /label="TK-pA-R"
                     /ApEinfo_revcolor="#c7b0e3"
                     /ApEinfo_fwdcolor="#c7b0e3"
     polyA_signal    2728..2776
                     /label="HSV TK poly(A) signal"
                     /ApEinfo_revcolor="#c7b0e3"
                     /ApEinfo_fwdcolor="#c7b0e3"
     promoter        3007..3218
                     /label="EF-1-alpha core promoter"
                     /ApEinfo_revcolor="#f58a5e"
                     /ApEinfo_fwdcolor="#f58a5e"
     LTR             3231..3499
                     /label="5' LTR (truncated)"
                     /ApEinfo_revcolor="#ffef86"
                     /ApEinfo_fwdcolor="#ffef86"
     misc_feature    3533..4153
                     /label="rTetR"
                     /ApEinfo_revcolor="#85dae9"
                     /ApEinfo_fwdcolor="#85dae9"
     CDS             3533..4156
                     /label="Tet-On(R) 3G"
                     /ApEinfo_revcolor="#75c6a9"
                     /ApEinfo_fwdcolor="#75c6a9"
     CDS             3533..4156
                     /label="Translation 3533-4156"
                     /translation="MSRLDKSKVINSALELLNGVGIEGLTTRKLAQKLGVEQPTLYWHVKNKRALLDALPIEMLDRHHTHSCPLEGESWQDFLRNNAKSYRCALLSHRDGAKVHLGTRPTEKQYETLENQLAFLCQQGFSLENALYALSAVGHFTLGCVLEEQEHQVAKEERETPTTDSMPPLLKQAIELFDRQGAEPAFLFGLELIICGLEKQLKCESGGG"
     misc_feature    4084..4714
                     /label="gMMH37-rTetR-T2A-hygro-forpMMH6.2"
                     /ApEinfo_revcolor="#d59687"
                     /ApEinfo_fwdcolor="#d59687"
     CDS             4157..4210
                     /label="T2A"
                     /ApEinfo_revcolor="#faac61"
                     /ApEinfo_fwdcolor="#faac61"
     CDS             4232..5251
                     /label="HygR"
                     /ApEinfo_revcolor="#85dae9"
                     /ApEinfo_fwdcolor="#85dae9"
     CDS             4232..5251
                     /label="Translation 4232-5251"
                     /translation="KPELTATSVEKFLIEKFDSVSDLMQLSEGEESRAFSFDVGGRGYVLRVNSCADGFYKDRYVYRHFASAALPIPEVLDIGEFSESLTYCISRRAQGVTLQDLPETELPAVLQPVAEAMDAIAAADLSQTSGFGPFGPQGIGQYTTWRDFICAIADPHVYHWQTVMDDTVSASVAQALDELMLWAEDCPEVRHLVHADFGSNNVLTDNGRITAVIDWSEAMFGDSQYEVANIFFWRPWLACMEQQTRYFERRHPELAGSPRLRAYMLRIGLDQLYQSLVDGNFDDAAWAQGRCDAIVRSGAGTVGRTQIARRSAAVWTDGCVEVLADSGNRRPSTRPRAKE*"
     primer_bind     complement(5308..5328)
                     /label="WPRE-R"
                     /ApEinfo_revcolor="#ffef86"
                     /ApEinfo_fwdcolor="#ffef86"
     polyA_signal    5362..5483
                     /label="SV40 poly(A) signal"
                     /ApEinfo_revcolor="#ffef86"
                     /ApEinfo_fwdcolor="#ffef86"
     primer_bind     complement(5399..5418)
                     /label="SV40pA-R"
                     /ApEinfo_revcolor="#faac61"
                     /ApEinfo_fwdcolor="#faac61"
     primer_bind     5453..5472
                     /label="EBV-rev"
                     /ApEinfo_revcolor="#84b0dc"
                     /ApEinfo_fwdcolor="#84b0dc"
     repeat_region   6246..6280
                     /label="piggyBac left (5') inverted repeat"
                     /ApEinfo_revcolor="#f58a5e"
                     /ApEinfo_fwdcolor="#f58a5e"
     primer_bind     complement(6771..6787)
                     /label="M13 rev"
                     /ApEinfo_revcolor="#b7e6d7"
                     /ApEinfo_fwdcolor="#b7e6d7"
     primer_bind     complement(6771..6787)
                     /label="M13 Reverse"
                     /ApEinfo_revcolor="#d59687"
                     /ApEinfo_fwdcolor="#d59687"
     primer_bind     complement(6784..6806)
                     /label="M13/pUC Reverse"
                     /ApEinfo_revcolor="#b1ff67"
                     /ApEinfo_fwdcolor="#b1ff67"
     protein_bind    6795..6811
                     /label="lac operator"
                     /ApEinfo_revcolor="#faac61"
                     /ApEinfo_fwdcolor="#faac61"
     promoter        complement(6819..6849)
                     /label="lac promoter"
                     /ApEinfo_revcolor="#f58a5e"
                     /ApEinfo_fwdcolor="#f58a5e"
     protein_bind    6864..6885
                     /label="CAP binding site"
                     /ApEinfo_revcolor="#f58a5e"
                     /ApEinfo_fwdcolor="#f58a5e"
     primer_bind     complement(7002..7019)
                     /label="L4440"
                     /ApEinfo_revcolor="#75c6a9"
                     /ApEinfo_fwdcolor="#75c6a9"
     rep_origin      complement(7173..7761)
                     /label="ori"
                     /ApEinfo_revcolor="#f58a5e"
                     /ApEinfo_fwdcolor="#f58a5e"
     primer_bind     complement(7253..7272)
                     /label="pBR322ori-F"
                     /ApEinfo_revcolor="#ffef86"
                     /ApEinfo_fwdcolor="#ffef86"
     CDS             complement(7932..8792)
                     /label="AmpR"
                     /ApEinfo_revcolor="#f8d3a9"
                     /ApEinfo_fwdcolor="#f8d3a9"
     primer_bind     8555..8574
                     /label="Amp-R"
                     /ApEinfo_revcolor="#75c6a9"
                     /ApEinfo_fwdcolor="#75c6a9"
     promoter        complement(8793..8897)
                     /label="AmpR promoter"
                     /ApEinfo_revcolor="#b7e6d7"
                     /ApEinfo_fwdcolor="#b7e6d7"
ORIGIN
        1 aaaagtgcca cctaaattgt aagcgttaat attttgttaa aattcgcgtt aaatttttgt
       61 taaatcagct cattttttaa ccaataggcc gaaatcggca aaatccctta taaatcaaaa
      121 gaatagaccg agatagggtt gagtgttgtt ccagtttgga acaagagtcc actattaaag
      181 aacgtggact ccaacgtcaa aggnnnnnnn nnnnnnnnnn nnnnnnnnnn nnnnnnnnnn
      241 nnnnnnnnnn nntnnnnnnn nnnnnnnnnn nnnnnnnnnn nnnnnnnnnn nnnnnnnnnn
      301 nnnnnnnnnn nnnnnnnnnn nnnnnnnnnn nnnnnnnnnn nnnngnnnnn nnnnnnnnnn
      361 nnnnnnnnnn nnnnnnnnnn nnnnnnnnnn nnnnnnnnnn nnnnnnnnnn nnnnnnnnnn
      421 nnnnnnnnnn nnnnnnnnnn nnnnnnnnnn nnnnnnnnnn nnnnnnnnnc ccattcgcca
      481 ttcaggctgc gcaactgttg ggaagggcga tcggtgcggg cctcttcgct attacgccag
      541 ctggcgaaag ggggatgtgc tgcaaggcga ttaagttggg taacgccagg gttttcccag
      601 tcacgacgtt gtaaaacgac ggccagtgag cgcgcctcgt tcattcacgt ttttgaaccc
      661 gtggaggacg ggcagactcg cggtgcaaat gtgttttaca gcgtgatgga gcagatgaag
      721 atgctcgaca cgctgcagaa cacgcagcta gattaaccct agaaagataa tcatattgtg
      781 acgtacgtta aagataatca tgtgtaaaat tgacgcatgt gttttatcgg tctgtatatc
      841 gaggtttatt tattaatttg aatagatatt aagttttatt atatttacac ttacatacta
      901 ataataaatt caacaaacaa tttatttatg tttatttatt tattaaaaaa aacaaaaact
      961 caaaatttct tctataaagt aacaaaactt ttatgaggga cagccccccc ccaaagcccc
     1021 cagggatgta attacgtccc tcccccgcta gggggcagca gcgagccgcc cggggctccg
     1081 ctccggtccg gcgctccccc cgcatccccg agccggcagc gtgcggggac agcccgggca
     1141 cggggaaggt ggcacgggat cgctttcctc tgaacgcttc tcgctgctct ttgagcctgc
     1201 agacacctgg ggggatacgg ggaaaaggcc tccacggcca ctagtctttc gtcttcaaga
     1261 attcctcgag tttactccct atcagtgata gagaacgtat gaagagttta ctccctatca
     1321 gtgatagaga acgtatgcag actttactcc ctatcagtga tagagaacgt ataaggagtt
     1381 tactccctat cagtgataga gaacgtatga ccagtttact ccctatcagt gatagagaac
     1441 gtatctacag tttactccct atcagtgata gagaacgtat atccagttta ctccctatca
     1501 gtgatagaga acgtataagc tttaggcgtg tacggtgggc gcctataaaa gcagagctcg
     1561 tttagtgaac cgtcagatcg cctggagcaa ttccacaaca cttttgtctt ataccaactt
     1621 tccgtaccac ttcctaccct cgtaaaggtc tagagctagc gaattcgaat ttgccaccAT
     1681 Ggtcaagcgg cccatgaatg ccttcatggt gtggtcccgc gggcagcggc gcaagatggc
     1741 ccaggagaac cccaagatgc acaactcgga gatcagcaag cgcctgggcg ccgagtggaa
     1801 acttttgtcg gagacggaga agcggccgtt catcgacgag gctaagcggc tgcgagcgct
     1861 gcacatgaag gagcacccgg attataaagg AtctgGAgag ggAaggggAa gcctcctaac
     1921 ttgcggagaT gtcgaggaga atcctggccc aatggtgagc aagggcgagg aggataacat
     1981 ggccatcatc aaggagttca tgcgcttcaa ggtgcacatg gagggctccg tgaacggcca
     2041 cgagttcgag atcgagggcg agggcgaggg ccgcccctac gagggcaccc agaccgccaa
     2101 gctgaaggtg accaagggtg gccccctgcc cttcgcctgg gacatcctgt cccctcagtt
     2161 catgtacggc tccaaggcct acgtgaagca ccccgccgac atccccgact acttgaagct
     2221 gtccttcccc gagggcttca agtgggagcg cgtgatgaac ttcgaggacg gcggcgtggt
     2281 gaccgtgacc caggactcct ccctgcagga cggcgagttc atctacaagg tgaagctgcg
     2341 cggcaccaac ttcccctccg acggccccgt aatgcagaag aagaccatgg gctgggaggc
     2401 ctcctccgag cggatgtacc ccgaggacgg cgccctgaag ggcgagatca agcagaggct
     2461 gaagctgaag gacggcggcc actacgacgc tgaggtcaag accacctaca aggccaagaa
     2521 gcccgtgcag ctgcccggcg cctacaacgt caacatcaag ttggacatca cctcccacaa
     2581 cgaggactac accatcgtgg aacagtacga acgcgccgag ggccgccact ccaccggcgg
     2641 catggacgag ctgtacaagt aagtttaaac gggggaggct aactgaaaca cggaaggaga
     2701 caataccgga aggaacccgc gctatgacgg caataaaaag acagaataaa acgcacgggt
     2761 gttgggtcgt ttgttcataa acgcggggtt cggtcccagg gctggcactc tgtcgatacc
     2821 ccaccgagac cccattgggg ccaatacgcc cgcgtttctt ccttttcccc accccacccc
     2881 ccaagttcgg gtgaaggccc agggctcgca gccaacgtcg gggcggcagg ccctgccata
     2941 gcagatctgc gaaatcggat ccagctaaat ctaagtggat ctgcgatcgc tccggtgccc
     3001 gtcagtgggc agagcgcaca tcgcccacag tccccgagaa gttgggggga ggggtcggca
     3061 attgaacggg tgcctagaga aggtggcgcg gggtaaactg ggaaagtgat gtcgtgtact
     3121 ggctccgcct ttttcccgag ggtgggggag aaccgtatat aagtgcagta gtcgccgtga
     3181 acgttctttt tcgcaacggg tttgccgcca gaacacagct gaagcttcga ggggctcgca
     3241 tctctccttc acgcgcccgc cgccctacct gaggccgcca tccacgccgg ttgagtcgcg
     3301 ttctgccgcc tcccgcctgt ggtgcctcct gaactgcgtc cgccgtctag gtaagtttaa
     3361 agctcaggtc gagaccgggc ctttgtccgg cgctcccttg gagcctacct agactcagcc
     3421 ggctctccac gctttgcctg accctgcttg ctcaactcta cgtctttgtt tcgttttctg
     3481 ttctgcgccg ttacagatct aagctgtgac cggcgcctac tctagagccg ccatgtctag
     3541 actggacaag agcaaagtca taaactctgc tctggaatta ctcaatggag tcggtatcga
     3601 aggcctgacg acaaggaaac tcgctcaaaa gctgggagtt gagcagccta ccctgtactg
     3661 gcacgtgaag aacaagcggg ccctgctcga tgccctgcca atcgagatgc tggacaggca
     3721 tcatacccac tcctgccccc tggaaggcga gtcatggcaa gactttctgc ggaacaacgc
     3781 caagtcatac cgctgtgctc tcctctcaca tcgcgacggg gctaaagtgc atctcggcac
     3841 ccgcccaaca gagaaacagt acgaaaccct ggaaaatcag ctcgcgttcc tgtgtcagca
     3901 aggcttctcc ctggagaacg cactgtacgc tctgtccgcc gtgggccact ttacactggg
     3961 ctgcgtattg gaggaacagg agcatcaagt agcaaaagag gaaagagaga cacctaccac
     4021 cgattctatg cccccacttc tgaaacaagc aattgagctg ttcgaccggc agggagccga
     4081 acctgccttc cttttcggcc tggaactaat catatgtggc ctggagaaac agctaaagtg
     4141 cgaaagcggc gggggggagg gcagaggaag tcttctaaca tgcggtgacg tggaggagaa
     4201 tcccggccct gaattcatgg atagatccgg aaagcctgaa ctcaccgcga cgtctgtcga
     4261 gaagtttctg atcgaaaagt tcgacagcgt atccgacctg atgcagctct cggagggcga
     4321 agaatctcgt gctttcagct tcgatgtagg agggcgtgga tatgtcctgc gggtaaatag
     4381 ctgcgccgat ggtttctaca aagatcgtta tgtttatcgg cactttgcat cggccgcgct
     4441 cccgattccg gaagtgcttg acattgggga attcagcgag agcctgacct attgcatctc
     4501 ccgccgtgca cagggtgtca cgttgcaaga cctgcctgaa accgaactgc ccgctgttct
     4561 gcagccggtc gcggaggcca tggatgcgat cgctgcggcc gatcttagcc agacgagcgg
     4621 gttcggccca ttcggaccgc aaggaatcgg tcaatacact acatggcgtg atttcatatg
     4681 cgcgattgct gatccccatg tgtatcactg gcaaactgtg atggacgaca ccgtcagtgc
     4741 gtccgtcgcg caggctctcg atgagctgat gctttgggcc gaggactgcc ccgaagtccg
     4801 gcacctcgtg cacgcggatt tcggctccaa caatgtcctg acggacaatg gccgcataac
     4861 agcggtcatt gactggagcg aggcgatgtt cggggattcc caatacgagg tcgccaacat
     4921 cttcttctgg aggccgtggt tggcttgtat ggagcagcag acgcgctact tcgagcggag
     4981 gcatccggag cttgcaggat cgccgcggct ccgggcgtat atgctccgca ttggtcttga
     5041 ccaactctat cagagcttgg ttgacggcaa tttcgatgat gcagcttggg cgcagggtcg
     5101 atgcgacgca atcgtccgat ccggagccgg gactgtcggg cgtacacaaa tcgcccgcag
     5161 aagcgcggcc gtctggaccg atggctgtgt agaagtactc gccgatagtg gaaaccgacg
     5221 ccccagcact cgtccgaggg caaaggaata agccaaggaa cctctggatt acaaaatttg
     5281 tgaaagattg actggtattc ttaactatgt tgctcctttt acgctatgtg gatacgctgc
     5341 tttaatgcct ttgtatcagt taacttgttt attgcagctt ataatggtta caaataaagc
     5401 aatagcatca caaatttcac aaataaagca tttttttcac tgcattctag ttgtggtttg
     5461 tccaaactca tcaatgtatc ttatcatgtc tggaattgac tcaaatgatg tcaattagtc
     5521 tatcagaagc tcatctggtc tcccttccgg gggacaagac atccctgttt aatatttaaa
     5581 cagcagtgtt cccaaactgg gttcttatat cccttgctct ggtcaaccag gttgcagggt
     5641 ttcctgtcct cacaggaacg aagtccctaa agaaacagtg gcagccaggt ttagccccgg
     5701 aattgactgg attccttttt tagggcccat tggtatggct ttttccccgt atccccccag
     5761 gtgtctgcag gctcaaagag cagcgagaag cgttcagagg aaagcgatcc cgtgccacct
     5821 tccccgtgcc cgggctgtcc ccgcacgctg ccggctcggg gatgcggggg gagcgccgga
     5881 ccggagcgga gccccgggcg gctcgctgct gccccctagc gggggaggga cgtaattaca
     5941 tccctggggg ctttgggggg gggctgtccc tgatatctat aacaagaaaa tatatatata
     6001 ataagttatc acgtaagtag aacatgaaat aacaatataa ttatcgtatg agttaaatct
     6061 taaaagtcac gtaaaagata atcatgcgtc attttgactc acgcggtcgt tatagttcaa
     6121 aatcagtgac acttaccgca ttgacaagca cgcctcacgg gagctccaag cggcgactga
     6181 gatgtcctaa atgcacagcg acggattcgc gctatttaga aagagagagc aatatttcaa
     6241 gaatgcatgc gtcaatttta cgcagactat ctttctaggg ttaatctagc tgcatcagga
     6301 tcatatcgtc gggtcttttt tccggctcag tcatcgccca agctggcgct atctgggcat
     6361 cggggaggaa gaagcccgtg ccttttcccg cgaggttgaa gcggcatgga aagagtttgc
     6421 cgaggatgac tgctgctgca ttgacgttga gcgaaaacgc acgtttacca tgatgattcg
     6481 ggaaggtgtg gccatgcacg cctttaacgg tgaactgttc gttcaggcca cctgggatac
     6541 cagttcgtcg cggcttttcc ggacacagtt ccggatggtc agcccgaagc gcatcagcaa
     6601 cccgaacaat accggcgaca gccggaactg ccgtgccggt gtgcagatta atgacagcgg
     6661 tgcggcgctg ggatattacg tcagcgagga cgggtatcct ggctggatgc cgcagaaatg
     6721 gacatggata ccccgtgagt tacccggcgg gcgcgcttgg cgtaatcatg gtcatagctg
     6781 tttcctgtgt gaaattgtta tccgctcaca attccacaca acatacgagc cggaagcata
     6841 aagtgtaaag cctggggtgc ctaatgagtg agctaactca cattaattgc gttgcgctca
     6901 ctgcccgctt tccagtcggg aaacctgtcg tgccagctgc attaatgaat cggccaacgc
     6961 gcggggagag gcggtttgcg tattgggcgc tcttccgctt cctcgctcac tgactcgctg
     7021 cgctcggtcg ttcggctgcg gcgagcggta tcagctcact caaaggcggt aatacggtta
     7081 tccacagaat caggggataa cgcaggaaag aacatgtgag caaaaggcca gcaaaaggcc
     7141 aggaaccgta aaaaggccgc gttgctggcg tttttccata ggctccgccc ccctgacgag
     7201 catcacaaaa atcgacgctc aagtcagagg tggcgaaacc cgacaggact ataaagatac
     7261 caggcgtttc cccctggaag ctccctcgtg cgctctcctg ttccgaccct gccgcttacc
     7321 ggatacctgt ccgcctttct cccttcggga agcgtggcgc tttctcatag ctcacgctgt
     7381 aggtatctca gttcggtgta ggtcgttcgc tccaagctgg gctgtgtgca cgaacccccc
     7441 gttcagcccg accgctgcgc cttatccggt aactatcgtc ttgagtccaa cccggtaaga
     7501 cacgacttat cgccactggc agcagccact ggtaacagga ttagcagagc gaggtatgta
     7561 ggcggtgcta cagagttctt gaagtggtgg cctaactacg gctacactag aagaacagta
     7621 tttggtatct gcgctctgct gaagccagtt accttcggaa aaagagttgg tagctcttga
     7681 tccggcaaac aaaccaccgc tggtagcggt ggtttttttg tttgcaagca gcagattacg
     7741 cgcagaaaaa aaggatctca agaagatcct ttgatctttt ctacggggtc tgacgctcag
     7801 tggaacgaaa actcacgtta agggattttg gtcatgagat tatcaaaaag gatcttcacc
     7861 tagatccttt taaattaaaa atgaagtttt aaatcaatct aaagtatata tgagtaaact
     7921 tggtctgaca gttaccaatg cttaatcagt gaggcaccta tctcagcgat ctgtctattt
     7981 cgttcatcca tagttgcctg actccccgtc gtgtagataa ctacgatacg ggagggctta
     8041 ccatctggcc ccagtgctgc aatgataccg cgagacccac gctcaccggc tccagattta
     8101 tcagcaataa accagccagc cggaagggcc gagcgcagaa gtggtcctgc aactttatcc
     8161 gcctccatcc agtctattaa ttgttgccgg gaagctagag taagtagttc gccagttaat
     8221 agtttgcgca acgttgttgc cattgctaca ggcatcgtgg tgtcacgctc gtcgtttggt
     8281 atggcttcat tcagctccgg ttcccaacga tcaaggcgag ttacatgatc ccccatgttg
     8341 tgcaaaaaag cggttagctc cttcggtcct ccgatcgttg tcagaagtaa gttggccgca
     8401 gtgttatcac tcatggttat ggcagcactg cataattctc ttactgtcat gccatccgta
     8461 agatgctttt ctgtgactgg tgagtactca accaagtcat tctgagaata gtgtatgcgg
     8521 cgaccgagtt gctcttgccc ggcgtcaata cgggataata ccgcgccaca tagcagaact
     8581 ttaaaagtgc tcatcattgg aaaacgttct tcggggcgaa aactctcaag gatcttaccg
     8641 ctgttgagat ccagttcgat gtaacccact cgtgcaccca actgatcttc agcatctttt
     8701 actttcacca gcgtttctgg gtgagcaaaa acaggaaggc aaaatgccgc aaaaaaggga
     8761 ataagggcga cacggaaatg ttgaatactc atactcttcc tttttcaata ttattgaagc
     8821 atttatcagg gttattgtct catgagcgga tacatatttg aatgtattta gaaaaataaa
     8881 caaatagggg ttccgcgcac atttccccg
//
