# Supplementary material for: Single-molecule chromatin configurations link transcription factor binding to expression in human cells
Source: bioRxiv preprint, doi:10.1101/2024.02.02.578660, version 1 (2024-02-04)
Supplement: Supplemental Plasmid Maps [file 578660_file02.zip › Plasmid Maps/pMMH096.gb]

LOCUS       pMMH96-pPB-pEF-rTetR-SE 8739 bp ds-DNA     circular     19-JAN-2024
DEFINITION  .
KEYWORDS    "accession:addgene_63800_208945"
SOURCE      synthetic DNA construct
  ORGANISM  synthetic DNA construct
COMMENT     Imported from database: AddGene Entry: PB-TRE-dCas9-VPR URL:
            https://www.addgene.org/browse/sequence/208945/ GENERAL Depositing
            Lab: George Church Publication: Chavez et al Nat Methods. 2015 Mar
            2. doi: 10.1038/nmeth.3312. Purpose: SP-dCas9-VPR with
            doxycycline-inducible expression BACKBONE Selectable markers:
            Hygromycin Vector backbone: PB-TRE Vector type: Mammalian
            Expression, CRISPR, Synthetic Biology ; Piggybac CLONING
            INFORMATION 5′ sequencing primer: GATTCCCCAGAAGGAAGAGG Cloning
            method: Gibson Cloning GROWTH IN BACTERIA Bacterial Resistance(s):
            Ampicillin Copy number: High Copy Growth Strain(s): DH10B Growth
            Temperature: 37°C GENE/INSERT Alt name: VP64-p65-Rta Gene/Insert
            name: dCas9-VPR Insert Size (bp): 5733 Promoter: TRE Species: H.
            sapiens (human), M. musculus (mouse) Tag / Fusion Protein:
FEATURES             Location/Qualifiers
     rep_origin      complement(14..469)
                     /label="f1 ori"
                     /ApEinfo_revcolor="#b4abac"
                     /ApEinfo_fwdcolor="#b4abac"
     primer_bind     complement(151..172)
                     /label="F1ori-F"
                     /ApEinfo_revcolor="#faac61"
                     /ApEinfo_fwdcolor="#faac61"
     primer_bind     363..382
                     /label="F1ori-R"
                     /ApEinfo_revcolor="#d59687"
                     /ApEinfo_fwdcolor="#d59687"
     primer_bind     596..618
                     /label="M13/pUC Forward"
                     /ApEinfo_revcolor="#c6c9d1"
                     /ApEinfo_fwdcolor="#c6c9d1"
     primer_bind     610..627
                     /label="M13 Forward"
                     /ApEinfo_revcolor="#b7e6d7"
                     /ApEinfo_fwdcolor="#b7e6d7"
     primer_bind     611..627
                     /label="M13 fwd"
                     /ApEinfo_revcolor="#ff9ccd"
                     /ApEinfo_fwdcolor="#ff9ccd"
     repeat_region   757..819
                     /label="piggyBac right (3') inverted repeat"
                     /ApEinfo_revcolor="#9eafd2"
                     /ApEinfo_fwdcolor="#9eafd2"
     promoter        1268..1270
                     /label="TRE3G promoter"
                     /ApEinfo_revcolor="#d6b295"
                     /ApEinfo_fwdcolor="#d6b295"
     misc_feature    1271..2232
                     /label="EF1Alpha"
                     /ApEinfo_revcolor="#85dae9"
                     /ApEinfo_fwdcolor="#85dae9"
     misc_feature    2234..2443
                     /label="EF1Alpha"
                     /ApEinfo_revcolor="#85dae9"
                     /ApEinfo_fwdcolor="#85dae9"
     misc_feature    2447..2452
                     /label="kozak"
                     /ApEinfo_revcolor="#f8d3a9"
                     /ApEinfo_fwdcolor="#f8d3a9"
     CDS             2453..2455
                     /label="Translation 2453-2455"
                     /translation="M"
     misc_feature    2456..3073
                     /label="rTetR(SE-G72P)"
                     /ApEinfo_revcolor="#b4abac"
                     /ApEinfo_fwdcolor="#b4abac"
     CDS             2456..3073
                     /label="Translation 2456-3073"
                     /translation="SRLDKSKIINGALELLNGVGIEGLTTRKLAQKLGVEQPTLYWHVKNKRALLDALPIEMLDRHHTHSCPLEPESWQDFLRNNAKSYRCALLSHRDGAKVHLGTRPTEKQYETLENQLAFLCQQGFSLENALYALSAVGHFTLGCVLEEQEHQVAKEERETPTTDSMPPLLKQAIELFDRQGAEPAFLFGLELIICGLEKQLKCESGG"
     misc_feature    3074..3139
                     /label="3XFLAG"
                     /ApEinfo_revcolor="#b4abac"
                     /ApEinfo_fwdcolor="#b4abac"
     CDS             3074..3139
                     /label="Translation 3074-3139"
                     /translation="DYKDHDGDYKDHDIDYKDDDDK"
     misc_feature    3140..3190
                     /label="from pJT126"
                     /ApEinfo_revcolor="#75c6a9"
                     /ApEinfo_fwdcolor="#75c6a9"
     CDS             3140..3190
                     /label="Translation 3140-3190"
                     /translation="GGSGSGSGDGSSVSGSG"
     misc_feature    3143..3160
                     /label="Linker"
                     /ApEinfo_revcolor="#c6c9d1"
                     /ApEinfo_fwdcolor="#c6c9d1"
     misc_feature    3161..3181
                     /label="TypeIIS cloning site"
                     /ApEinfo_revcolor="#ff9ccd"
                     /ApEinfo_fwdcolor="#ff9ccd"
     CDS             3161..3181
                     /label="Translation 3161-3181"
                     /translation="GDGSSVS"
     CDS             3182..3187
                     /label="Translation 3182-3187"
                     /translation="GS"
     misc_feature    3182..3190
                     /label="Linker"
                     /ApEinfo_revcolor="#c6c9d1"
                     /ApEinfo_fwdcolor="#c6c9d1"
     CDS             3188..3190
                     /label="Translation 3188-3190"
                     /translation="G"
     CDS             3191..3196
                     /label="Translation 3191-3196"
                     /translation="**"
     misc_feature    3197..3229
                     /label="tMMH33-pMMH8.0ins"
                     /ApEinfo_revcolor="#75c6a9"
                     /ApEinfo_fwdcolor="#75c6a9"
     primer_bind     complement(3218..3237)
                     /label="TK-pA-R"
                     /ApEinfo_revcolor="#c7b0e3"
                     /ApEinfo_fwdcolor="#c7b0e3"
     polyA_signal    3262..3310
                     /label="HSV TK poly(A) signal"
                     /ApEinfo_revcolor="#c7b0e3"
                     /ApEinfo_fwdcolor="#c7b0e3"
     promoter        3541..3752
                     /label="EF-1-alpha core promoter"
                     /ApEinfo_revcolor="#f58a5e"
                     /ApEinfo_fwdcolor="#f58a5e"
     LTR             3765..4033
                     /label="5' LTR (truncated)"
                     /ApEinfo_revcolor="#ffef86"
                     /ApEinfo_fwdcolor="#ffef86"
     misc_feature    4055..4057
                     /label="I deleted an XbaI site here"
                     /ApEinfo_revcolor="#b1ff67"
                     /ApEinfo_fwdcolor="#b1ff67"
     misc_feature    4061..4063
                     /label="I put in these three to make a kozak"
                     /ApEinfo_revcolor="#f8d3a9"
                     /ApEinfo_fwdcolor="#f8d3a9"
     CDS             4064..4771
                     /label="mCherry"
                     /ApEinfo_revcolor="#ff0000"
                     /ApEinfo_fwdcolor="#ff0000"
     CDS             4064..4771
                     /label="Translation 4064-4771"
                     /translation="MVSKGEEDNMAIIKEFMRFKVHMEGSVNGHEFEIEGEGEGRPYEGTQTAKLKVTKGGPLPFAWDILSPQFMYGSKAYVKHPADIPDYLKLSFPEGFKWERVMNFEDGGVVTVTQDSSLQDGEFIYKVKLRGTNFPSDGPVMQKKTMGWEASSERMYPEDGALKGEIKQRLKLKDGGHYDAEVKTTYKAKKPVQLPGAYNVNIKLDITSHNEDYTIVEQYERAEGRHSTGGMDELYK"
     misc_feature    4772..4789
                     /label="Linker"
                     /ApEinfo_revcolor="#c6c9d1"
                     /ApEinfo_fwdcolor="#c6c9d1"
     CDS             4772..4789
                     /label="Translation 4772-4789"
                     /translation="GSGSGS"
     CDS             4790..5188
                     /label="BSD"
                     /ApEinfo_revcolor="#b7e6d7"
                     /ApEinfo_fwdcolor="#b7e6d7"
     CDS             4790..5188
                     /label="Translation 4790-5188"
                     /translation="MAKPLSQEESTLIERATATINSIPISEDYSVASAALSSDGRIFTGVNVYHFTGGPCAELVVLGTAAAAAAGNLTCIVAIGNENRGILSPCGRCRQVLLDLHPGIKAIVKDSDGQPTAVGIRELLPSGYVWEG*"
     polyA_signal    5192..5313
                     /label="SV40 poly(A) signal"
                     /ApEinfo_revcolor="#ffef86"
                     /ApEinfo_fwdcolor="#ffef86"
     primer_bind     complement(5229..5248)
                     /label="SV40pA-R"
                     /ApEinfo_revcolor="#faac61"
                     /ApEinfo_fwdcolor="#faac61"
     primer_bind     5283..5302
                     /label="EBV-rev"
                     /ApEinfo_revcolor="#84b0dc"
                     /ApEinfo_fwdcolor="#84b0dc"
     repeat_region   6076..6110
                     /label="piggyBac left (5') inverted repeat"
                     /ApEinfo_revcolor="#f58a5e"
                     /ApEinfo_fwdcolor="#f58a5e"
     primer_bind     complement(6601..6617)
                     /label="M13 rev"
                     /ApEinfo_revcolor="#b7e6d7"
                     /ApEinfo_fwdcolor="#b7e6d7"
     primer_bind     complement(6601..6617)
                     /label="M13 Reverse"
                     /ApEinfo_revcolor="#d59687"
                     /ApEinfo_fwdcolor="#d59687"
     primer_bind     complement(6614..6636)
                     /label="M13/pUC Reverse"
                     /ApEinfo_revcolor="#b1ff67"
                     /ApEinfo_fwdcolor="#b1ff67"
     protein_bind    6625..6641
                     /label="lac operator"
                     /ApEinfo_revcolor="#faac61"
                     /ApEinfo_fwdcolor="#faac61"
     promoter        complement(6649..6679)
                     /label="lac promoter"
                     /ApEinfo_revcolor="#f58a5e"
                     /ApEinfo_fwdcolor="#f58a5e"
     protein_bind    6694..6715
                     /label="CAP binding site"
                     /ApEinfo_revcolor="#f58a5e"
                     /ApEinfo_fwdcolor="#f58a5e"
     primer_bind     complement(6832..6849)
                     /label="L4440"
                     /ApEinfo_revcolor="#75c6a9"
                     /ApEinfo_fwdcolor="#75c6a9"
     rep_origin      complement(7003..7591)
                     /label="ori"
                     /ApEinfo_revcolor="#f58a5e"
                     /ApEinfo_fwdcolor="#f58a5e"
     primer_bind     complement(7083..7102)
                     /label="pBR322ori-F"
                     /ApEinfo_revcolor="#ffef86"
                     /ApEinfo_fwdcolor="#ffef86"
     CDS             complement(7762..8622)
                     /label="AmpR"
                     /ApEinfo_revcolor="#f8d3a9"
                     /ApEinfo_fwdcolor="#f8d3a9"
     primer_bind     8385..8404
                     /label="Amp-R"
                     /ApEinfo_revcolor="#75c6a9"
                     /ApEinfo_fwdcolor="#75c6a9"
     promoter        complement(8623..8727)
                     /label="AmpR promoter"
                     /ApEinfo_revcolor="#b7e6d7"
                     /ApEinfo_fwdcolor="#b7e6d7"
ORIGIN
        1 aaaagtgcca cctaaattgt aagcgttaat attttgttaa aattcgcgtt aaatttttgt
       61 taaatcagct cattttttaa ccaataggcc gaaatcggca aaatccctta taaatcaaaa
      121 gaatagaccg agatagggtt gagtgttgtt ccagtttgga acaagagtcc actattaaag
      181 aacgtggact ccaacgtcaa aggnnnnnnn nnnnnnnnnn nnnnnnnnnn nnnnnnnnnn
      241 nnnnnnnnnn nntnnnnnnn nnnnnnnnnn nnnnnnnnnn nnnnnnnnnn nnnnnnnnnn
      301 nnnnnnnnnn nnnnnnnnnn nnnnnnnnnn nnnnnnnnnn nnnngnnnnn nnnnnnnnnn
      361 nnnnnnnnnn nnnnnnnnnn nnnnnnnnnn nnnnnnnnnn nnnnnnnnnn nnnnnnnnnn
      421 nnnnnnnnnn nnnnnnnnnn nnnnnnnnnn nnnnnnnnnn nnnnnnnnnc ccattcgcca
      481 ttcaggctgc gcaactgttg ggaagggcga tcggtgcggg cctcttcgct attacgccag
      541 ctggcgaaag ggggatgtgc tgcaaggcga ttaagttggg taacgccagg gttttcccag
      601 tcacgacgtt gtaaaacgac ggccagtgag cgcgcctcgt tcattcacgt ttttgaaccc
      661 gtggaggacg ggcagactcg cggtgcaaat gtgttttaca gcgtgatgga gcagatgaag
      721 atgctcgaca cgctgcagaa cacgcagcta gattaaccct agaaagataa tcatattgtg
      781 acgtacgtta aagataatca tgtgtaaaat tgacgcatgt gttttatcgg tctgtatatc
      841 gaggtttatt tattaatttg aatagatatt aagttttatt atatttacac ttacatacta
      901 ataataaatt caacaaacaa tttatttatg tttatttatt tattaaaaaa aacaaaaact
      961 caaaatttct tctataaagt aacaaaactt ttatgaggga cagccccccc ccaaagcccc
     1021 cagggatgta attacgtccc tcccccgcta gggggcagca gcgagccgcc cggggctccg
     1081 ctccggtccg gcgctccccc cgcatccccg agccggcagc gtgcggggac agcccgggca
     1141 cggggaaggt ggcacgggat cgctttcctc tgaacgcttc tcgctgctct ttgagcctgc
     1201 agacacctgg ggggatacgg ggaaaaggcc tccacggcca ctagtctttc gtcttcaaga
     1261 attcctcgag GTGCCCGTCA GTGGGCAGAG CGCACATCGC CCACAGTCCC CGAGAAGTTG
     1321 GGGGGAGGGG TCGGCAATTG AACCGGTGCC TAGAGAAGGT GGCGCGGGGT AAACTGGGAA
     1381 AGTGATGTCG TGTACTGGCT CCGCCTTTTT CCCGAGGGTG GGGGAGAACC GTATATAAGT
     1441 GCAGTAGTCG CCGTGAACGT TCTTTTTCGC AACGGGTTTG CCGCCAGAAC ACAGGTAAGT
     1501 GCCGTGTGTG GTTCCCGCGG GCCTGGCCTC TTTACGGGTT ATGGCCCTTG CGTGCCTTGA
     1561 ATTACTTCCA CCTGGCTGCA GTACGTGATT CTTGATCCCG AGCTTCGGGT TGGAAGTGGG
     1621 TGGGAGAGTT CGAGGCCTTG CGCTTAAGGA GCCCCTTCGC CTCGTGCTTG AGTTGAGGCC
     1681 TGGCCTGGGC GCTGGGGCCG CCGCGTGCGA ATCTGGTGGC ACCTTCGCGC CTGTCTCGCT
     1741 GCTTTCGATA AGTCTCTAGC CATTTAAAAT TTTTGATGAC CTGCTGCGAC GCTTTTTTTC
     1801 TGGCAAGATA GTCTTGTAAA TGCGGGCCAA GATCTGCACA CTGGTATTTC GGTTTTTGGG
     1861 GCCGCGGGCG GCGACGGGGC CCGTGCGTCC CAGCGCACAT GTTCGGCGAG GCGGGGCCTG
     1921 CGAGCGCGGC CACCGAGAAT CGGACGGGGG TAGTCTCAAG CTGGCCGGCC TGCTCTGGTG
     1981 CCTGGCCTCG CGCCGCCGTG TATCGCCCCG CCCTGGGCGG CAAGGCTGGC CCGGTCGGCA
     2041 CCAGTTGCGT GAGCGGAAAG ATGGCCGCTT CCCGGCCCTG CTGCAGGGAG CTCAAAATGG
     2101 AGGACGCGGC GCTCGGGAGA GCGGGCGGGT GAGTCACCCA CACAAAGGAA AAGGGCCTTT
     2161 CCGTCCTCAG CCGTCGCTTC ATGTGACTCC ACGGAGTACC GGGCGCCGTC CAGGCACCTC
     2221 GATTAGTTCT CGcGCTTTTG GAGTACGTCG TCTTTAGGTT GGGGGGAGGG GTTTTATGCG
     2281 ATGGAGTTTC CCCACACTGA GTGGGTGGAG ACTGAAGTTA GGCCAGCTTG GCACTTGATG
     2341 TAATTCTCCT TGGAATTTGC CCTTTTTGAG TTTGGATCTT GGTTCATTCT CAAGCCTCAG
     2401 ACAGTGGTTC AAAGTTTTTT TCTTCCATTT CAGGTGTCGT GAgCTAgcca ccATGtctag
     2461 actggacaag agcaaaATAa taaacggagc tctggaatta ctcaatggtg tcggtatcga
     2521 aggcctgacg acaaggaaac tcgctcaaaa gctgggagtt gagcagccta ccctgtactg
     2581 gcacgtgaag aacaagcggg ccctgctcga tgccctgcca atcgagatgc tggacaggca
     2641 tcatacccac TCCtgccccc tggaaCCCga gtcatggcaa gactttctgc ggaacaacgc
     2701 caagtcatac cgctgtgctc tcctctcaca tcgcgacggg gctaaagtgc atctcggcac
     2761 ccgcccaaca gagaaacagt acgaaaccct ggaaaatcag ctcgcgttcc tgtgtcagca
     2821 aggcttctcc ctggagaacg cactgtacgc tctgtccgcc gtgggccact ttacactggg
     2881 ctgcgtattg gaggaacagg agcatcaagt agcaaaagag gaaagagaga cacctaccac
     2941 cgattctatg cccccacttc tgAAAcaagc aattgagctg ttcgaccggc agggagccga
     3001 acctgccttc cttttcggcc tggaactaat catatgtggc ctggagaaac agctaaagtg
     3061 cgaaagcggc ggtgactaca aagaccatga cggtgattat aaagatcatg acatcgacta
     3121 caaggatgac gatgacaagG GTggATCCgg aTCAggctcc gGAGACGGGt caAgCGTCTC
     3181 tggAtctgGA taataagttt aaacggggga ggctaactga aacacggaag gagacaatac
     3241 cggaaggaac ccgcgctatg acggcaataa aaagacagaa taaaacgcac gggtgttggg
     3301 tcgtttgttc ataaacgcgg ggttcggtcc cagggctggc actctgtcga taccccaccg
     3361 agaccccatt ggggccaata cgcccgcgtt tcttcctttt ccccacccca ccccccaagt
     3421 tcgggtgaag gcccagggct cgcagccaac gtcggggcgg caggccctgc catagcagat
     3481 ctgcgaaatc ggatccagct aaatctaagt ggatctgcga tcgctccggt gcccgtcagt
     3541 gggcagagcg cacatcgccc acagtccccg agaagttggg gggaggggtc ggcaattgaa
     3601 cgggtgccta gagaaggtgg cgcggggtaa actgggaaag tgatgtcgtg tactggctcc
     3661 gcctttttcc cgagggtggg ggagaaccgt atataagtgc agtagtcgcc gtgaacgttc
     3721 tttttcgcaa cgggtttgcc gccagaacac agctgaagct tcgaggggct cgcatctctc
     3781 cttcacgcgc ccgccgccct acctgaggcc gccatccacg ccggttgagt cgcgttctgc
     3841 cgcctcccgc ctgtggtgcc tcctgaactg cgtccgccgt ctaggtaagt ttaaagctca
     3901 ggtcgagacc gggcctttgt ccggcgctcc cttggagcct acctagactc agccggctct
     3961 ccacgctttg cctgaccctg cttgctcaac tctacgtctt tgtttcgttt tctgttctgc
     4021 gccgttacag atctaagctg tgaccggcgc ctacagagcc ACCatggtga gcaagggcga
     4081 ggaggataac atggccatca tcaaggagtt catgcgcttc aaggtgcaca tggagggctc
     4141 cgtgaacggc cacgagttcg agatcgaggg cgagggcgag ggccgcccct acgagggcac
     4201 ccagaccgcc aagctgaagg tgaccaaggg tggccccctg cccttcgcct gggacatcct
     4261 gtcccctcag ttcatgtacg gctccaaggc ctacgtgaag caccccgccg acatccccga
     4321 ctacttgaag ctgtccttcc ccgagggctt caagtgggag cgcgtgatga acttcgagga
     4381 cggcggcgtg gtgaccgtga cccaggactc ctccctgcag gacggcgagt tcatctacaa
     4441 ggtgaagctg cgcggcacca acttcccctc cgacggcccc gtaatgcaga agaagaccat
     4501 gggctgggag gcctcctccg agcggatgta ccccgaggac ggcgccctga agggcgagat
     4561 caagcagagg ctgaagctga aggacggcgg ccactacgac gctgaggtca agaccaccta
     4621 caaggccaag aagcccgtgc agctgcccgg cgcctacaac gtcaacatca agttggacat
     4681 cacctcccac aacgaggact acaccatcgt ggaacagtac gaacgcgccg agggccgcca
     4741 ctccaccggc ggcatggacg agctgtacaa gggtagcggc agcggtagca tggccaagcc
     4801 tttgtctcaa gaagaatcca ccctcattga aagagcaacg gctacaatca acagcatccc
     4861 catctctgaa gactacagcg tcgccagcgc agctctctct agcgacggcc gcatcttcac
     4921 tggtgtcaat gtatatcatt ttactggggg accttgtgca gaactcgtgg tgctgggcac
     4981 tgctgctgct gcggcagctg gcaacctgac ttgtatcgtc gcgatcggaa atgagaacag
     5041 gggcatcttg agcccctgcg gacggtgccg acaggtgctt ctcgatctgc atcctgggat
     5101 caaagccata gtgaaggaca gtgatggaca gccgacggca gttgggattc gtgaattgct
     5161 gccctctggt tatgtgtggg agggctaagt taacttgttt attgcagctt ataatggtta
     5221 caaataaagc aatagcatca caaatttcac aaataaagca tttttttcac tgcattctag
     5281 ttgtggtttg tccaaactca tcaatgtatc ttatcatgtc tggaattgac tcaaatgatg
     5341 tcaattagtc tatcagaagc tcatctggtc tcccttccgg gggacaagac atccctgttt
     5401 aatatttaaa cagcagtgtt cccaaactgg gttcttatat cccttgctct ggtcaaccag
     5461 gttgcagggt ttcctgtcct cacaggaacg aagtccctaa agaaacagtg gcagccaggt
     5521 ttagccccgg aattgactgg attccttttt tagggcccat tggtatggct ttttccccgt
     5581 atccccccag gtgtctgcag gctcaaagag cagcgagaag cgttcagagg aaagcgatcc
     5641 cgtgccacct tccccgtgcc cgggctgtcc ccgcacgctg ccggctcggg gatgcggggg
     5701 gagcgccgga ccggagcgga gccccgggcg gctcgctgct gccccctagc gggggaggga
     5761 cgtaattaca tccctggggg ctttgggggg gggctgtccc tgatatctat aacaagaaaa
     5821 tatatatata ataagttatc acgtaagtag aacatgaaat aacaatataa ttatcgtatg
     5881 agttaaatct taaaagtcac gtaaaagata atcatgcgtc attttgactc acgcggtcgt
     5941 tatagttcaa aatcagtgac acttaccgca ttgacaagca cgcctcacgg gagctccaag
     6001 cggcgactga gatgtcctaa atgcacagcg acggattcgc gctatttaga aagagagagc
     6061 aatatttcaa gaatgcatgc gtcaatttta cgcagactat ctttctaggg ttaatctagc
     6121 tgcatcagga tcatatcgtc gggtcttttt tccggctcag tcatcgccca agctggcgct
     6181 atctgggcat cggggaggaa gaagcccgtg ccttttcccg cgaggttgaa gcggcatgga
     6241 aagagtttgc cgaggatgac tgctgctgca ttgacgttga gcgaaaacgc acgtttacca
     6301 tgatgattcg ggaaggtgtg gccatgcacg cctttaacgg tgaactgttc gttcaggcca
     6361 cctgggatac cagttcgtcg cggcttttcc ggacacagtt ccggatggtc agcccgaagc
     6421 gcatcagcaa cccgaacaat accggcgaca gccggaactg ccgtgccggt gtgcagatta
     6481 atgacagcgg tgcggcgctg ggatattacg tcagcgagga cgggtatcct ggctggatgc
     6541 cgcagaaatg gacatggata ccccgtgagt tacccggcgg gcgcgcttgg cgtaatcatg
     6601 gtcatagctg tttcctgtgt gaaattgtta tccgctcaca attccacaca acatacgagc
     6661 cggaagcata aagtgtaaag cctggggtgc ctaatgagtg agctaactca cattaattgc
     6721 gttgcgctca ctgcccgctt tccagtcggg aaacctgtcg tgccagctgc attaatgaat
     6781 cggccaacgc gcggggagag gcggtttgcg tattgggcgc tcttccgctt cctcgctcac
     6841 tgactcgctg cgctcggtcg ttcggctgcg gcgagcggta tcagctcact caaaggcggt
     6901 aatacggtta tccacagaat caggggataa cgcaggaaag aacatgtgag caaaaggcca
     6961 gcaaaaggcc aggaaccgta aaaaggccgc gttgctggcg tttttccata ggctccgccc
     7021 ccctgacgag catcacaaaa atcgacgctc aagtcagagg tggcgaaacc cgacaggact
     7081 ataaagatac caggcgtttc cccctggaag ctccctcgtg cgctctcctg ttccgaccct
     7141 gccgcttacc ggatacctgt ccgcctttct cccttcggga agcgtggcgc tttctcatag
     7201 ctcacgctgt aggtatctca gttcggtgta ggtcgttcgc tccaagctgg gctgtgtgca
     7261 cgaacccccc gttcagcccg accgctgcgc cttatccggt aactatcgtc ttgagtccaa
     7321 cccggtaaga cacgacttat cgccactggc agcagccact ggtaacagga ttagcagagc
     7381 gaggtatgta ggcggtgcta cagagttctt gaagtggtgg cctaactacg gctacactag
     7441 aagaacagta tttggtatct gcgctctgct gaagccagtt accttcggaa aaagagttgg
     7501 tagctcttga tccggcaaac aaaccaccgc tggtagcggt ggtttttttg tttgcaagca
     7561 gcagattacg cgcagaaaaa aaggatctca agaagatcct ttgatctttt ctacggggtc
     7621 tgacgctcag tggaacgaaa actcacgtta agggattttg gtcatgagat tatcaaaaag
     7681 gatcttcacc tagatccttt taaattaaaa atgaagtttt aaatcaatct aaagtatata
     7741 tgagtaaact tggtctgaca gttaccaatg cttaatcagt gaggcaccta tctcagcgat
     7801 ctgtctattt cgttcatcca tagttgcctg actccccgtc gtgtagataa ctacgatacg
     7861 ggagggctta ccatctggcc ccagtgctgc aatgataccg cgagacccac gctcaccggc
     7921 tccagattta tcagcaataa accagccagc cggaagggcc gagcgcagaa gtggtcctgc
     7981 aactttatcc gcctccatcc agtctattaa ttgttgccgg gaagctagag taagtagttc
     8041 gccagttaat agtttgcgca acgttgttgc cattgctaca ggcatcgtgg tgtcacgctc
     8101 gtcgtttggt atggcttcat tcagctccgg ttcccaacga tcaaggcgag ttacatgatc
     8161 ccccatgttg tgcaaaaaag cggttagctc cttcggtcct ccgatcgttg tcagaagtaa
     8221 gttggccgca gtgttatcac tcatggttat ggcagcactg cataattctc ttactgtcat
     8281 gccatccgta agatgctttt ctgtgactgg tgagtactca accaagtcat tctgagaata
     8341 gtgtatgcgg cgaccgagtt gctcttgccc ggcgtcaata cgggataata ccgcgccaca
     8401 tagcagaact ttaaaagtgc tcatcattgg aaaacgttct tcggggcgaa aactctcaag
     8461 gatcttaccg ctgttgagat ccagttcgat gtaacccact cgtgcaccca actgatcttc
     8521 agcatctttt actttcacca gcgtttctgg gtgagcaaaa acaggaaggc aaaatgccgc
     8581 aaaaaaggga ataagggcga cacggaaatg ttgaatactc atactcttcc tttttcaata
     8641 ttattgaagc atttatcagg gttattgtct catgagcgga tacatatttg aatgtattta
     8701 gaaaaataaa caaatagggg ttccgcgcac atttccccg
//
