# Supplementary material for: Single-molecule chromatin configurations link transcription factor binding to expression in human cells
Source: bioRxiv preprint, doi:10.1101/2024.02.02.578660, version 1 (2024-02-04)
Supplement: Supplemental Plasmid Maps [file 578660_file02.zip › Plasmid Maps/pMM090.gb]

LOCUS       pMMH90-pPB-pEF-rTetR-SE 8829 bp ds-DNA     circular     19-JAN-2024
DEFINITION  .
KEYWORDS    "accession:addgene_63800_208945"
SOURCE      synthetic DNA construct
  ORGANISM  synthetic DNA construct
COMMENT     Imported from database: AddGene Entry: PB-TRE-dCas9-VPR URL:
            https://www.addgene.org/browse/sequence/208945/ GENERAL Depositing
            Lab: George Church Publication: Chavez et al Nat Methods. 2015 Mar
            2. doi: 10.1038/nmeth.3312. Purpose: SP-dCas9-VPR with
            doxycycline-inducible expression BACKBONE Selectable markers:
            Hygromycin Vector backbone: PB-TRE Vector type: Mammalian
            Expression, CRISPR, Synthetic Biology ; Piggybac CLONING
            INFORMATION 5′ sequencing primer: GATTCCCCAGAAGGAAGAGG Cloning
            method: Gibson Cloning GROWTH IN BACTERIA Bacterial Resistance(s):
            Ampicillin Copy number: High Copy Growth Strain(s): DH10B Growth
            Temperature: 37°C GENE/INSERT Alt name: VP64-p65-Rta Gene/Insert
            name: dCas9-VPR Insert Size (bp): 5733 Promoter: TRE Species: H.
            sapiens (human), M. musculus (mouse) Tag / Fusion Protein:
FEATURES             Location/Qualifiers
     rep_origin      complement(14..469)
                     /label="f1 ori"
                     /ApEinfo_revcolor="#b4abac"
                     /ApEinfo_fwdcolor="#b4abac"
     primer_bind     complement(151..172)
                     /label="F1ori-F"
                     /ApEinfo_revcolor="#faac61"
                     /ApEinfo_fwdcolor="#faac61"
     primer_bind     363..382
                     /label="F1ori-R"
                     /ApEinfo_revcolor="#d59687"
                     /ApEinfo_fwdcolor="#d59687"
     primer_bind     596..618
                     /label="M13/pUC Forward"
                     /ApEinfo_revcolor="#c6c9d1"
                     /ApEinfo_fwdcolor="#c6c9d1"
     primer_bind     610..627
                     /label="M13 Forward"
                     /ApEinfo_revcolor="#b7e6d7"
                     /ApEinfo_fwdcolor="#b7e6d7"
     primer_bind     611..627
                     /label="M13 fwd"
                     /ApEinfo_revcolor="#ff9ccd"
                     /ApEinfo_fwdcolor="#ff9ccd"
     repeat_region   757..819
                     /label="piggyBac right (3') inverted repeat"
                     /ApEinfo_revcolor="#9eafd2"
                     /ApEinfo_fwdcolor="#9eafd2"
     promoter        1268..1270
                     /label="TRE3G promoter"
                     /ApEinfo_revcolor="#d6b295"
                     /ApEinfo_fwdcolor="#d6b295"
     misc_feature    1271..2232
                     /label="EF1Alpha"
                     /ApEinfo_revcolor="#85dae9"
                     /ApEinfo_fwdcolor="#85dae9"
     misc_feature    2234..2443
                     /label="EF1Alpha"
                     /ApEinfo_revcolor="#85dae9"
                     /ApEinfo_fwdcolor="#85dae9"
     misc_feature    2447..2452
                     /label="kozak"
                     /ApEinfo_revcolor="#f8d3a9"
                     /ApEinfo_fwdcolor="#f8d3a9"
     CDS             2453..2455
                     /label="Translation 2453-2455"
                     /translation="M"
     misc_feature    2456..3073
                     /label="rTetR(SE-G72P)"
                     /ApEinfo_revcolor="#b4abac"
                     /ApEinfo_fwdcolor="#b4abac"
     CDS             2456..3073
                     /label="Translation 2456-3073"
                     /translation="SRLDKSKIINGALELLNGVGIEGLTTRKLAQKLGVEQPTLYWHVKNKRALLDALPIEMLDRHHTHSCPLEPESWQDFLRNNAKSYRCALLSHRDGAKVHLGTRPTEKQYETLENQLAFLCQQGFSLENALYALSAVGHFTLGCVLEEQEHQVAKEERETPTTDSMPPLLKQAIELFDRQGAEPAFLFGLELIICGLEKQLKCESGG"
     misc_feature    3074..3139
                     /label="3XFLAG"
                     /ApEinfo_revcolor="#b4abac"
                     /ApEinfo_fwdcolor="#b4abac"
     CDS             3074..3142
                     /label="Translation 3074-3142"
                     /translation="DYKDHDGDYKDHDIDYKDDDDKG"
     misc_feature    3143..3160
                     /label="Linker"
                     /ApEinfo_revcolor="#c6c9d1"
                     /ApEinfo_fwdcolor="#c6c9d1"
     CDS             3143..3160
                     /label="Translation 3143-3160"
                     /translation="GSGSGS"
     CDS             3143..3280
                     /label="Translation 3143-3280"
                     /translation="GSGSGSDALDDFDLDMLGSDALDDFDLDMLGSDALDDFDLDMLGSG"
     CDS             3272..3277
                     /label="Translation 3272-3277"
                     /translation="GS"
     misc_feature    3272..3280
                     /label="Linker"
                     /ApEinfo_revcolor="#c6c9d1"
                     /ApEinfo_fwdcolor="#c6c9d1"
     CDS             3278..3280
                     /label="Translation 3278-3280"
                     /translation="G"
     CDS             3281..3286
                     /label="Translation 3281-3286"
                     /translation="**"
     primer_bind     complement(3308..3327)
                     /label="TK-pA-R"
                     /ApEinfo_revcolor="#c7b0e3"
                     /ApEinfo_fwdcolor="#c7b0e3"
     polyA_signal    3352..3400
                     /label="HSV TK poly(A) signal"
                     /ApEinfo_revcolor="#c7b0e3"
                     /ApEinfo_fwdcolor="#c7b0e3"
     promoter        3631..3842
                     /label="EF-1-alpha core promoter"
                     /ApEinfo_revcolor="#f58a5e"
                     /ApEinfo_fwdcolor="#f58a5e"
     LTR             3855..4123
                     /label="5' LTR (truncated)"
                     /ApEinfo_revcolor="#ffef86"
                     /ApEinfo_fwdcolor="#ffef86"
     misc_feature    4145..4147
                     /label="I deleted an XbaI site here"
                     /ApEinfo_revcolor="#b1ff67"
                     /ApEinfo_fwdcolor="#b1ff67"
     misc_feature    4151..4153
                     /label="I put in these three to make a kozak"
                     /ApEinfo_revcolor="#f8d3a9"
                     /ApEinfo_fwdcolor="#f8d3a9"
     CDS             4154..4861
                     /label="mCherry"
                     /ApEinfo_revcolor="#ff0000"
                     /ApEinfo_fwdcolor="#ff0000"
     CDS             4154..4861
                     /label="Translation 4154-4861"
                     /translation="MVSKGEEDNMAIIKEFMRFKVHMEGSVNGHEFEIEGEGEGRPYEGTQTAKLKVTKGGPLPFAWDILSPQFMYGSKAYVKHPADIPDYLKLSFPEGFKWERVMNFEDGGVVTVTQDSSLQDGEFIYKVKLRGTNFPSDGPVMQKKTMGWEASSERMYPEDGALKGEIKQRLKLKDGGHYDAEVKTTYKAKKPVQLPGAYNVNIKLDITSHNEDYTIVEQYERAEGRHSTGGMDELYK"
     misc_feature    4862..4879
                     /label="Linker"
                     /ApEinfo_revcolor="#c6c9d1"
                     /ApEinfo_fwdcolor="#c6c9d1"
     CDS             4862..4879
                     /label="Translation 4862-4879"
                     /translation="GSGSGS"
     CDS             4880..5278
                     /label="BSD"
                     /ApEinfo_revcolor="#b7e6d7"
                     /ApEinfo_fwdcolor="#b7e6d7"
     CDS             4880..5278
                     /label="Translation 4880-5278"
                     /translation="MAKPLSQEESTLIERATATINSIPISEDYSVASAALSSDGRIFTGVNVYHFTGGPCAELVVLGTAAAAAAGNLTCIVAIGNENRGILSPCGRCRQVLLDLHPGIKAIVKDSDGQPTAVGIRELLPSGYVWEG*"
     polyA_signal    5282..5403
                     /label="SV40 poly(A) signal"
                     /ApEinfo_revcolor="#ffef86"
                     /ApEinfo_fwdcolor="#ffef86"
     primer_bind     complement(5319..5338)
                     /label="SV40pA-R"
                     /ApEinfo_revcolor="#faac61"
                     /ApEinfo_fwdcolor="#faac61"
     primer_bind     5373..5392
                     /label="EBV-rev"
                     /ApEinfo_revcolor="#84b0dc"
                     /ApEinfo_fwdcolor="#84b0dc"
     repeat_region   6166..6200
                     /label="piggyBac left (5') inverted repeat"
                     /ApEinfo_revcolor="#f58a5e"
                     /ApEinfo_fwdcolor="#f58a5e"
     primer_bind     complement(6691..6707)
                     /label="M13 rev"
                     /ApEinfo_revcolor="#b7e6d7"
                     /ApEinfo_fwdcolor="#b7e6d7"
     primer_bind     complement(6691..6707)
                     /label="M13 Reverse"
                     /ApEinfo_revcolor="#d59687"
                     /ApEinfo_fwdcolor="#d59687"
     primer_bind     complement(6704..6726)
                     /label="M13/pUC Reverse"
                     /ApEinfo_revcolor="#b1ff67"
                     /ApEinfo_fwdcolor="#b1ff67"
     protein_bind    6715..6731
                     /label="lac operator"
                     /ApEinfo_revcolor="#faac61"
                     /ApEinfo_fwdcolor="#faac61"
     promoter        complement(6739..6769)
                     /label="lac promoter"
                     /ApEinfo_revcolor="#f58a5e"
                     /ApEinfo_fwdcolor="#f58a5e"
     protein_bind    6784..6805
                     /label="CAP binding site"
                     /ApEinfo_revcolor="#f58a5e"
                     /ApEinfo_fwdcolor="#f58a5e"
     primer_bind     complement(6922..6939)
                     /label="L4440"
                     /ApEinfo_revcolor="#75c6a9"
                     /ApEinfo_fwdcolor="#75c6a9"
     rep_origin      complement(7093..7681)
                     /label="ori"
                     /ApEinfo_revcolor="#f58a5e"
                     /ApEinfo_fwdcolor="#f58a5e"
     primer_bind     complement(7173..7192)
                     /label="pBR322ori-F"
                     /ApEinfo_revcolor="#ffef86"
                     /ApEinfo_fwdcolor="#ffef86"
     CDS             complement(7852..8712)
                     /label="AmpR"
                     /ApEinfo_revcolor="#f8d3a9"
                     /ApEinfo_fwdcolor="#f8d3a9"
     primer_bind     8475..8494
                     /label="Amp-R"
                     /ApEinfo_revcolor="#75c6a9"
                     /ApEinfo_fwdcolor="#75c6a9"
     promoter        complement(8713..8817)
                     /label="AmpR promoter"
                     /ApEinfo_revcolor="#b7e6d7"
                     /ApEinfo_fwdcolor="#b7e6d7"
ORIGIN
        1 aaaagtgcca cctaaattgt aagcgttaat attttgttaa aattcgcgtt aaatttttgt
       61 taaatcagct cattttttaa ccaataggcc gaaatcggca aaatccctta taaatcaaaa
      121 gaatagaccg agatagggtt gagtgttgtt ccagtttgga acaagagtcc actattaaag
      181 aacgtggact ccaacgtcaa aggnnnnnnn nnnnnnnnnn nnnnnnnnnn nnnnnnnnnn
      241 nnnnnnnnnn nntnnnnnnn nnnnnnnnnn nnnnnnnnnn nnnnnnnnnn nnnnnnnnnn
      301 nnnnnnnnnn nnnnnnnnnn nnnnnnnnnn nnnnnnnnnn nnnngnnnnn nnnnnnnnnn
      361 nnnnnnnnnn nnnnnnnnnn nnnnnnnnnn nnnnnnnnnn nnnnnnnnnn nnnnnnnnnn
      421 nnnnnnnnnn nnnnnnnnnn nnnnnnnnnn nnnnnnnnnn nnnnnnnnnc ccattcgcca
      481 ttcaggctgc gcaactgttg ggaagggcga tcggtgcggg cctcttcgct attacgccag
      541 ctggcgaaag ggggatgtgc tgcaaggcga ttaagttggg taacgccagg gttttcccag
      601 tcacgacgtt gtaaaacgac ggccagtgag cgcgcctcgt tcattcacgt ttttgaaccc
      661 gtggaggacg ggcagactcg cggtgcaaat gtgttttaca gcgtgatgga gcagatgaag
      721 atgctcgaca cgctgcagaa cacgcagcta gattaaccct agaaagataa tcatattgtg
      781 acgtacgtta aagataatca tgtgtaaaat tgacgcatgt gttttatcgg tctgtatatc
      841 gaggtttatt tattaatttg aatagatatt aagttttatt atatttacac ttacatacta
      901 ataataaatt caacaaacaa tttatttatg tttatttatt tattaaaaaa aacaaaaact
      961 caaaatttct tctataaagt aacaaaactt ttatgaggga cagccccccc ccaaagcccc
     1021 cagggatgta attacgtccc tcccccgcta gggggcagca gcgagccgcc cggggctccg
     1081 ctccggtccg gcgctccccc cgcatccccg agccggcagc gtgcggggac agcccgggca
     1141 cggggaaggt ggcacgggat cgctttcctc tgaacgcttc tcgctgctct ttgagcctgc
     1201 agacacctgg ggggatacgg ggaaaaggcc tccacggcca ctagtctttc gtcttcaaga
     1261 attcctcgag GTGCCCGTCA GTGGGCAGAG CGCACATCGC CCACAGTCCC CGAGAAGTTG
     1321 GGGGGAGGGG TCGGCAATTG AACCGGTGCC TAGAGAAGGT GGCGCGGGGT AAACTGGGAA
     1381 AGTGATGTCG TGTACTGGCT CCGCCTTTTT CCCGAGGGTG GGGGAGAACC GTATATAAGT
     1441 GCAGTAGTCG CCGTGAACGT TCTTTTTCGC AACGGGTTTG CCGCCAGAAC ACAGGTAAGT
     1501 GCCGTGTGTG GTTCCCGCGG GCCTGGCCTC TTTACGGGTT ATGGCCCTTG CGTGCCTTGA
     1561 ATTACTTCCA CCTGGCTGCA GTACGTGATT CTTGATCCCG AGCTTCGGGT TGGAAGTGGG
     1621 TGGGAGAGTT CGAGGCCTTG CGCTTAAGGA GCCCCTTCGC CTCGTGCTTG AGTTGAGGCC
     1681 TGGCCTGGGC GCTGGGGCCG CCGCGTGCGA ATCTGGTGGC ACCTTCGCGC CTGTCTCGCT
     1741 GCTTTCGATA AGTCTCTAGC CATTTAAAAT TTTTGATGAC CTGCTGCGAC GCTTTTTTTC
     1801 TGGCAAGATA GTCTTGTAAA TGCGGGCCAA GATCTGCACA CTGGTATTTC GGTTTTTGGG
     1861 GCCGCGGGCG GCGACGGGGC CCGTGCGTCC CAGCGCACAT GTTCGGCGAG GCGGGGCCTG
     1921 CGAGCGCGGC CACCGAGAAT CGGACGGGGG TAGTCTCAAG CTGGCCGGCC TGCTCTGGTG
     1981 CCTGGCCTCG CGCCGCCGTG TATCGCCCCG CCCTGGGCGG CAAGGCTGGC CCGGTCGGCA
     2041 CCAGTTGCGT GAGCGGAAAG ATGGCCGCTT CCCGGCCCTG CTGCAGGGAG CTCAAAATGG
     2101 AGGACGCGGC GCTCGGGAGA GCGGGCGGGT GAGTCACCCA CACAAAGGAA AAGGGCCTTT
     2161 CCGTCCTCAG CCGTCGCTTC ATGTGACTCC ACGGAGTACC GGGCGCCGTC CAGGCACCTC
     2221 GATTAGTTCT CGcGCTTTTG GAGTACGTCG TCTTTAGGTT GGGGGGAGGG GTTTTATGCG
     2281 ATGGAGTTTC CCCACACTGA GTGGGTGGAG ACTGAAGTTA GGCCAGCTTG GCACTTGATG
     2341 TAATTCTCCT TGGAATTTGC CCTTTTTGAG TTTGGATCTT GGTTCATTCT CAAGCCTCAG
     2401 ACAGTGGTTC AAAGTTTTTT TCTTCCATTT CAGGTGTCGT GAgCTAgcca ccATGtctag
     2461 actggacaag agcaaaATAa taaacggagc tctggaatta ctcaatggtg tcggtatcga
     2521 aggcctgacg acaaggaaac tcgctcaaaa gctgggagtt gagcagccta ccctgtactg
     2581 gcacgtgaag aacaagcggg ccctgctcga tgccctgcca atcgagatgc tggacaggca
     2641 tcatacccac TCCtgccccc tggaaCCCga gtcatggcaa gactttctgc ggaacaacgc
     2701 caagtcatac cgctgtgctc tcctctcaca tcgcgacggg gctaaagtgc atctcggcac
     2761 ccgcccaaca gagaaacagt acgaaaccct ggaaaatcag ctcgcgttcc tgtgtcagca
     2821 aggcttctcc ctggagaacg cactgtacgc tctgtccgcc gtgggccact ttacactggg
     2881 ctgcgtattg gaggaacagg agcatcaagt agcaaaagag gaaagagaga cacctaccac
     2941 cgattctatg cccccacttc tgAAAcaagc aattgagctg ttcgaccggc agggagccga
     3001 acctgccttc cttttcggcc tggaactaat catatgtggc ctggagaaac agctaaagtg
     3061 cgaaagcggc ggtgactaca aagaccatga cggtgattat aaagatcatg acatcgacta
     3121 caaggatgac gatgacaagG GTggATCCgg aTCAggctcc GACGCGCTGG ACGATTTCGA
     3181 TCTCGACATG CTGGGTTCTG ATGCCCTCGA TGACTTTGAC CTGGATATGT TGGGAAGCGA
     3241 CGCATTGGAT GACTTTGATC TGGACATGCT CggAtctgGA taataagttt aaacggggga
     3301 ggctaactga aacacggaag gagacaatac cggaaggaac ccgcgctatg acggcaataa
     3361 aaagacagaa taaaacgcac gggtgttggg tcgtttgttc ataaacgcgg ggttcggtcc
     3421 cagggctggc actctgtcga taccccaccg agaccccatt ggggccaata cgcccgcgtt
     3481 tcttcctttt ccccacccca ccccccaagt tcgggtgaag gcccagggct cgcagccaac
     3541 gtcggggcgg caggccctgc catagcagat ctgcgaaatc ggatccagct aaatctaagt
     3601 ggatctgcga tcgctccggt gcccgtcagt gggcagagcg cacatcgccc acagtccccg
     3661 agaagttggg gggaggggtc ggcaattgaa cgggtgccta gagaaggtgg cgcggggtaa
     3721 actgggaaag tgatgtcgtg tactggctcc gcctttttcc cgagggtggg ggagaaccgt
     3781 atataagtgc agtagtcgcc gtgaacgttc tttttcgcaa cgggtttgcc gccagaacac
     3841 agctgaagct tcgaggggct cgcatctctc cttcacgcgc ccgccgccct acctgaggcc
     3901 gccatccacg ccggttgagt cgcgttctgc cgcctcccgc ctgtggtgcc tcctgaactg
     3961 cgtccgccgt ctaggtaagt ttaaagctca ggtcgagacc gggcctttgt ccggcgctcc
     4021 cttggagcct acctagactc agccggctct ccacgctttg cctgaccctg cttgctcaac
     4081 tctacgtctt tgtttcgttt tctgttctgc gccgttacag atctaagctg tgaccggcgc
     4141 ctacagagcc ACCatggtga gcaagggcga ggaggataac atggccatca tcaaggagtt
     4201 catgcgcttc aaggtgcaca tggagggctc cgtgaacggc cacgagttcg agatcgaggg
     4261 cgagggcgag ggccgcccct acgagggcac ccagaccgcc aagctgaagg tgaccaaggg
     4321 tggccccctg cccttcgcct gggacatcct gtcccctcag ttcatgtacg gctccaaggc
     4381 ctacgtgaag caccccgccg acatccccga ctacttgaag ctgtccttcc ccgagggctt
     4441 caagtgggag cgcgtgatga acttcgagga cggcggcgtg gtgaccgtga cccaggactc
     4501 ctccctgcag gacggcgagt tcatctacaa ggtgaagctg cgcggcacca acttcccctc
     4561 cgacggcccc gtaatgcaga agaagaccat gggctgggag gcctcctccg agcggatgta
     4621 ccccgaggac ggcgccctga agggcgagat caagcagagg ctgaagctga aggacggcgg
     4681 ccactacgac gctgaggtca agaccaccta caaggccaag aagcccgtgc agctgcccgg
     4741 cgcctacaac gtcaacatca agttggacat cacctcccac aacgaggact acaccatcgt
     4801 ggaacagtac gaacgcgccg agggccgcca ctccaccggc ggcatggacg agctgtacaa
     4861 gggtagcggc agcggtagca tggccaagcc tttgtctcaa gaagaatcca ccctcattga
     4921 aagagcaacg gctacaatca acagcatccc catctctgaa gactacagcg tcgccagcgc
     4981 agctctctct agcgacggcc gcatcttcac tggtgtcaat gtatatcatt ttactggggg
     5041 accttgtgca gaactcgtgg tgctgggcac tgctgctgct gcggcagctg gcaacctgac
     5101 ttgtatcgtc gcgatcggaa atgagaacag gggcatcttg agcccctgcg gacggtgccg
     5161 acaggtgctt ctcgatctgc atcctgggat caaagccata gtgaaggaca gtgatggaca
     5221 gccgacggca gttgggattc gtgaattgct gccctctggt tatgtgtggg agggctaagt
     5281 taacttgttt attgcagctt ataatggtta caaataaagc aatagcatca caaatttcac
     5341 aaataaagca tttttttcac tgcattctag ttgtggtttg tccaaactca tcaatgtatc
     5401 ttatcatgtc tggaattgac tcaaatgatg tcaattagtc tatcagaagc tcatctggtc
     5461 tcccttccgg gggacaagac atccctgttt aatatttaaa cagcagtgtt cccaaactgg
     5521 gttcttatat cccttgctct ggtcaaccag gttgcagggt ttcctgtcct cacaggaacg
     5581 aagtccctaa agaaacagtg gcagccaggt ttagccccgg aattgactgg attccttttt
     5641 tagggcccat tggtatggct ttttccccgt atccccccag gtgtctgcag gctcaaagag
     5701 cagcgagaag cgttcagagg aaagcgatcc cgtgccacct tccccgtgcc cgggctgtcc
     5761 ccgcacgctg ccggctcggg gatgcggggg gagcgccgga ccggagcgga gccccgggcg
     5821 gctcgctgct gccccctagc gggggaggga cgtaattaca tccctggggg ctttgggggg
     5881 gggctgtccc tgatatctat aacaagaaaa tatatatata ataagttatc acgtaagtag
     5941 aacatgaaat aacaatataa ttatcgtatg agttaaatct taaaagtcac gtaaaagata
     6001 atcatgcgtc attttgactc acgcggtcgt tatagttcaa aatcagtgac acttaccgca
     6061 ttgacaagca cgcctcacgg gagctccaag cggcgactga gatgtcctaa atgcacagcg
     6121 acggattcgc gctatttaga aagagagagc aatatttcaa gaatgcatgc gtcaatttta
     6181 cgcagactat ctttctaggg ttaatctagc tgcatcagga tcatatcgtc gggtcttttt
     6241 tccggctcag tcatcgccca agctggcgct atctgggcat cggggaggaa gaagcccgtg
     6301 ccttttcccg cgaggttgaa gcggcatgga aagagtttgc cgaggatgac tgctgctgca
     6361 ttgacgttga gcgaaaacgc acgtttacca tgatgattcg ggaaggtgtg gccatgcacg
     6421 cctttaacgg tgaactgttc gttcaggcca cctgggatac cagttcgtcg cggcttttcc
     6481 ggacacagtt ccggatggtc agcccgaagc gcatcagcaa cccgaacaat accggcgaca
     6541 gccggaactg ccgtgccggt gtgcagatta atgacagcgg tgcggcgctg ggatattacg
     6601 tcagcgagga cgggtatcct ggctggatgc cgcagaaatg gacatggata ccccgtgagt
     6661 tacccggcgg gcgcgcttgg cgtaatcatg gtcatagctg tttcctgtgt gaaattgtta
     6721 tccgctcaca attccacaca acatacgagc cggaagcata aagtgtaaag cctggggtgc
     6781 ctaatgagtg agctaactca cattaattgc gttgcgctca ctgcccgctt tccagtcggg
     6841 aaacctgtcg tgccagctgc attaatgaat cggccaacgc gcggggagag gcggtttgcg
     6901 tattgggcgc tcttccgctt cctcgctcac tgactcgctg cgctcggtcg ttcggctgcg
     6961 gcgagcggta tcagctcact caaaggcggt aatacggtta tccacagaat caggggataa
     7021 cgcaggaaag aacatgtgag caaaaggcca gcaaaaggcc aggaaccgta aaaaggccgc
     7081 gttgctggcg tttttccata ggctccgccc ccctgacgag catcacaaaa atcgacgctc
     7141 aagtcagagg tggcgaaacc cgacaggact ataaagatac caggcgtttc cccctggaag
     7201 ctccctcgtg cgctctcctg ttccgaccct gccgcttacc ggatacctgt ccgcctttct
     7261 cccttcggga agcgtggcgc tttctcatag ctcacgctgt aggtatctca gttcggtgta
     7321 ggtcgttcgc tccaagctgg gctgtgtgca cgaacccccc gttcagcccg accgctgcgc
     7381 cttatccggt aactatcgtc ttgagtccaa cccggtaaga cacgacttat cgccactggc
     7441 agcagccact ggtaacagga ttagcagagc gaggtatgta ggcggtgcta cagagttctt
     7501 gaagtggtgg cctaactacg gctacactag aagaacagta tttggtatct gcgctctgct
     7561 gaagccagtt accttcggaa aaagagttgg tagctcttga tccggcaaac aaaccaccgc
     7621 tggtagcggt ggtttttttg tttgcaagca gcagattacg cgcagaaaaa aaggatctca
     7681 agaagatcct ttgatctttt ctacggggtc tgacgctcag tggaacgaaa actcacgtta
     7741 agggattttg gtcatgagat tatcaaaaag gatcttcacc tagatccttt taaattaaaa
     7801 atgaagtttt aaatcaatct aaagtatata tgagtaaact tggtctgaca gttaccaatg
     7861 cttaatcagt gaggcaccta tctcagcgat ctgtctattt cgttcatcca tagttgcctg
     7921 actccccgtc gtgtagataa ctacgatacg ggagggctta ccatctggcc ccagtgctgc
     7981 aatgataccg cgagacccac gctcaccggc tccagattta tcagcaataa accagccagc
     8041 cggaagggcc gagcgcagaa gtggtcctgc aactttatcc gcctccatcc agtctattaa
     8101 ttgttgccgg gaagctagag taagtagttc gccagttaat agtttgcgca acgttgttgc
     8161 cattgctaca ggcatcgtgg tgtcacgctc gtcgtttggt atggcttcat tcagctccgg
     8221 ttcccaacga tcaaggcgag ttacatgatc ccccatgttg tgcaaaaaag cggttagctc
     8281 cttcggtcct ccgatcgttg tcagaagtaa gttggccgca gtgttatcac tcatggttat
     8341 ggcagcactg cataattctc ttactgtcat gccatccgta agatgctttt ctgtgactgg
     8401 tgagtactca accaagtcat tctgagaata gtgtatgcgg cgaccgagtt gctcttgccc
     8461 ggcgtcaata cgggataata ccgcgccaca tagcagaact ttaaaagtgc tcatcattgg
     8521 aaaacgttct tcggggcgaa aactctcaag gatcttaccg ctgttgagat ccagttcgat
     8581 gtaacccact cgtgcaccca actgatcttc agcatctttt actttcacca gcgtttctgg
     8641 gtgagcaaaa acaggaaggc aaaatgccgc aaaaaaggga ataagggcga cacggaaatg
     8701 ttgaatactc atactcttcc tttttcaata ttattgaagc atttatcagg gttattgtct
     8761 catgagcgga tacatatttg aatgtattta gaaaaataaa caaatagggg ttccgcgcac
     8821 atttccccg
//
